>Addgene plasmid #99752 | iChr2-Notch Mosaic (SO250) | depositor full sequence | sequence record 182454 | iChr2-Notch Mosaic (SO250) sequence 27430 bps
GTGGCACTTTTCGGGGAAATGTGCGCGGAACCCCTATTTGTTTATTTTTCTAAATACATTCAAATATGTA
TCCGCTCATGAGACAATAACCCTGATAAATGCTTCAATAATATTGAAAAAGGAAGAGTATGAGTATTCAA
CATTTCCGTGTCGCCCTTATTCCCTTTTTTGCGGCATTTTGCCTTCCTGTTTTTGCTCACCCAGAAACGC
TGGTGAAAGTAAAAGATGCTGAAGATCAGTTGGGTGCACGAGTGGGTTACATCGAACTGGATCTCAACAG
CGGTAAGATCCTTGAGAGTTTTCGCCCCGAAGAACGTTTTCCAATGATGAGCACTTTTAAAGTTCTGCTA
TGTGGCGCGGTATTATCCCGTATTGACGCCGGGCAAGAGCAACTCGGTCGCCGCATACACTATTCTCAGA
ATGACTTGGTTGAGTACTCACCAGTCACAGAAAAGCATCTTACGGATGGCATGACAGTAAGAGAATTATG
CAGTGCTGCCATAACCATGAGTGATAACACTGCGGCCAACTTACTTCTGACAACGATCGGAGGACCGAAG
GAGCTAACCGCTTTTTTGCACAACATGGGGGATCATGTAACTCGCCTTGATCGTTGGGAACCGGAGCTGA
ATGAAGCCATACCAAACGACGAGCGTGACACCACGATGCCTGTAGCAATGGCAACAACGTTGCGCAAACT
ATTAACTGGCGAACTACTTACTCTAGCTTCCCGGCAACAATTAATAGACTGGATGGAGGCGGATAAAGTT
GCAGGACCACTTCTGCGCTCGGCCCTTCCGGCTGGCTGGTTTATTGCTGATAAATCTGGAGCCGGTGAGC
GTGGGTCTCGCGGTATCATTGCAGCACTGGGGCCAGATGGTAAGCCCTCCCGTATCGTAGTTATCTACAC
GACGGGGAGTCAGGCAACTATGGATGAACGAAATAGACAGATCGCTGAGATAGGTGCCTCACTGATTAAG
CATTGGTAACTGTCAGACCAAGTTTACTCATATATACTTTAGATTGATTTAAAACTTCATTTTTAATTTA
AAAGGATCTAGGTGAAGATCCTTTTTGATAATCTCATGACCAAAATCCCTTAACGTGAGTTTTCGTTCCA
CTGAGCGTCAGACCCCGTAGAAAAGATCAAAGGATCTTCTTGAGATCCTTTTTTTCTGCGCGTAATCTGC
TGCTTGCAAACAAAAAAACCACCGCTACCAGCGGTGGTTTGTTTGCCGGATCAAGAGCTACCAACTCTTT
TTCCGAAGGTAACTGGCTTCAGCAGAGCGCAGATACCAAATACTGTCCTTCTAGTGTAGCCGTAGTTAGG
CCACCACTTCAAGAACTCTGTAGCACCGCCTACATACCTCGCTCTGCTAATCCTGTTACCAGTGGCTGCT
GCCAGTGGCGATAAGTCGTGTCTTACCGGGTTGGACTCAAGACGATAGTTACCGGATAAGGCGCAGCGGT
CGGGCTGAACGGGGGGTTCGTGCACACAGCCCAGCTTGGAGCGAACGACCTACACCGAACTGAGATACCT
ACAGCGTGAGCTATGAGAAAGCGCCACGCTTCCCGAAGGGAGAAAGGCGGACAGGTATCCGGTAAGCGGC
AGGGTCGGAACAGGAGAGCGCACGAGGGAGCTTCCAGGGGGAAACGCCTGGTATCTTTATAGTCCTGTCG
GGTTTCGCCACCTCTGACTTGAGCGTCGATTTTTGTGATGCTCGTCAGGGGGGCGGAGCCTATGGAAAAA
CGCCAGCAACGCGGCCTTTTTACGGTTCCTGGCCTTTTGCTGGCCTTTTGCTCACATGTTCTTTCCTGCG
TTATCCCCTGATTCTGTGGATAACCGTATTACCGCCTTTGAGTGAGCTGATACCGCTCGCCGCAGCCGAA
CGACCGAGCGCAGCGAGTCAGTGAGCGAGGAAGCGGAAGAGCGCCCAATACGCAAACCGCCTCTCCCCGC
GCGTTGGCCGATTCATTAATGCAGCTGGCACGACAGGTTTCCCGACTGGAAAGCGGGCAGTGAGCGCAAC
GCAATTAATGTGAGTTAGCTCACTCATTAGGCACCCCAGGCTTTACACTTTATGCTTCCGGCTCGTATGT
TGTGTGGAATTGTGAGCGGATAACAATTTCACACAGGAAACAGCTATGACCATGATTACGCCAAGCGCGC
AATTAACCCTCACTAAAGGGAACAAAAGCTGGGTACCGGGCCCCCCCTCGAGGTCGACGGTATCGATAAG
CTTCACGTGTTCGAAACGCGGTCCGCCCTGCAGCAACCGGAGGGGGAGGGAGAAGGGAGCGGAAAAGTCT
CCACCGGACGCGGCCATGGCTCGGGGGGGGGGGGGCAGCGGAGGAGCGCTTCCGGCCGACGTCTCGTCGC
TGATTGGCTTCTTTTCCTCCCGCCGTGTGTGAAAACACAAATGGCGTGTTTTGGTTGGCGTAAGGCGCCT
GTCAGTTAACGGCAGCCGGAGTGCGCAGCCGCCGGCAGCCTCGCTCTGCCCACTGGGTGGGGCGGGAGGT
AGGTGGGGTGAGGCGAGCTGGACGTGCGGGCGCGGTCGGCCTCTGGCGGGGCGGGGGAGGGGAGGGAGGG
TCAGCGAAAGTAGCTCGCGCGCGAGCGGCCGCCCACCCTCCCCTTCCTCTGGGGGAGTCGTTTTACCCGC
CGCCGGCCGGGCCTCGTCGTCTGATTGGCTCTCGGGGCCCAGAAAACTGGCCCTTGCCATTGGCTCGTGT
TCGTGCAAGTTGAGTCCATCCGCCGGCCAGCGGGGGCGGCGAGGAGGCGCTCCCAGGTTCCGGCCCTCCC
CTCGGCCCCGCGCCGCAGAGTCTGGCCGCGCGCCCCTGCGCAACGTGGCAGGAAGCGCGCGCTGGGGGCG
GGGACGGGCAGTAGGGCTGAGCGGCTGCGGGGCGGGTGCAAGCACGTTTCCGACTTGAGTTGCCTCAAGA
GGGGCGTGCTGAGCCAGACCTCCATCGCGCACTCCGGGGAGTGGAGGGAAGGAGCGAGGGCTCAGTTGGG
CTGTTTTGGAGGCAGGAAGCACTTGCTCTCCCAAAGTCGCTCTGAGTTGTTATCAGTAAGGGAGCTGCAG
TGGAGTAGGCGGGGAGAAGGCCGCACCCTTCTCCGGAGGGGGGAGGGGAGTGTTGCAATACCTTTCTGGG
AGTTCTCTGCTGCCTCCTGGCTTCTGAGGACCGCCCTGGGCACATGATGGACCTGTCGACCCCCATCCTC
ACTGACTCCGTCCTGGAGTAGGATGAGAGATAATGGCCTTACGTTGTGCCAGGGGAGGGTCGGGCTGGAT
TTAGCAAGATTTACCTTCTCCAAAGAGCGGTGCTGCAGTGGCACAGCTGCCCACGGAGGTGGGGGGGTCA
CCGTCCCTGGAGGTGGTGAAGAACTGTGGGGATGTGGCACTGAGGGACATGGCCAGTGGGCACGGTGGGT
GGGTTGGGGTTGGTCTTGGGGATCTTGGAGGGCTTTTCCAGCCTTCATGATTTGACGATTGTATGAACAT
CTACATGGCAATTCTCCAGCTGCCTGTCCCAGTCCTACTGACCCAGCTGTATCTCTCCAGGCAAGCTCTT
CCACCCCTTCTGCTTGCATCCAGACACCATCAAACATGCAGGCTCAGACACAGGGACCAGCAGTGTCTGT
GGCCTTTTTGTGCTCCTCTCCATGCTGGGTTTTAACTTGTTCTTTGTCCTTCTATCCTATCTTCTGATCC
TTAAGGCTGTTCTGAACGCTGTGACTTGGAGAGTGTCCCAGAGCCCTCAACACCTGCATGTCCCACGTCC
ATGCTGTCCTGCTCTTCCTTATCCCCAAGATCTGCCTCTCCGTGATGCACTGAATTGGCAAACATGTGTC
ACCCCAGACCAACAATGTCACAGCAAACTCCCCCTTGATAGGACAGGAGGGAATGGCTTTAAACTGAGAC
AGGGGAGGTTTAGGTTGGATATGAGGAGGCAGTTTTTCCCCCAGAGGGTGGTGACGCACTGAACAGGTTG
CCCAAGGAGGCTGTGGATGCCCCATCCCTGCAGGCATTCAAGGCCAGGCTGGATGTGGCTCTGGGCAGCC
TGGGCTGCTGGTTGGCGACCCTGCACATAGCAGGGGGTTGGAACTGGATGAGCATTGTGGGCCTTTCCAA
CCCAGGCCATTCTATGATTCTGTCATTCTAAATCTCTCTTTCAGCCTAAAGCTTTTTCCCCGTATCCCCC
CAGGTGTCTGCAGGCTCAAAGAGCAGCGAGAAGCGTTCAGAGGAAAGCGATCCCGTGCCACCTTCCCCGT
GCCCGGGCTGTCCCCGCACGCTGCCGGCTCGGGGATGCGGGGGGAGCGTCGGGCCGGAGCGGAGCCCCGG
GCGGCTCGCTGCTGCCCCCTAGCGGGAGAGGGACGCAATTACAGCCCTGGGGGCTTTGGGGGGGGGCTCT
CCCCGTGAGCTCCCGCGGACGCCCCCTTCCAGGACCTTCCAGGAAAGCCTGCTTCTTTTCTTCAACCTTT
CCCCCCATCCTCACTGACTCCGTCCTGGAGTAGGATGAGAGATAATGGCCTTACGTTGTGCCAGGGGAGG
GTCGGGCTGGATTTAGCAAGATTTACCTTCTCCAAAGAGCGGTGCTGCAGTGGCACAGCTGCCCACGGAG
GTGGGGGGGTCACCGTCCCTGGAGGTGGTGAAGAACTGTGGGGATGTGGCACTGAGGGACATGGCCAGTG
GGCACGGTGGGTGGGTTGGGGTTGGTCTTGGGGATCTTGGAGGGCTTTTCCAGCCTTCATGATTTGACGA
TTGTATGAACATCTACATGGCAATTCTCCAGCTGCCTGTCCCAGTCCTACTGACCCAGCTGTATCTCTCC
AGGCAAGCTCTTCCACCCCTTCTGCTTGCATCCAGACACCATCAAACATGCAGGCTCAGACACAGGGACC
AGCAGTGTCTGTGGCCTTTTTGTGCTCCTCTCCATGCTGGGTTTTAACTTGTTCTTTGTCCTTCTATCCT
ATCTTCTGATCCTTAAGGCTGTTCTGAACGCTGTGACTTGGAGAGTGTCCCAGAGCCCTCAACACCTGCA
TGTCCCACGTCCATGCTGTCCTGCTCTTCCTTATCCCCAAGATCTGCCTCTCCGTGATGCACTGAATTGG
CAAACATGTGTCACCCCAGACCAACAATGTCACAGCAAACTCCCCCTTGATAGGACAGGAGGGAATGGCT
TTAAACTGAGACAGGGGAGGTTTAGGTTGGATATGAGGAGGCAGTTTTTCCCCCAGAGGGTGGTGACGCA
CTGAACAGGTTGCCCAAGGAGGCTGTGGATGCCCCATCCCTGCAGGCATTCAAGGCCAGGCTGGATGTGG
CTCTGGGCAGCCTGGGCTGCTGGTTGGCGACCCTGCACATAGCAGGGGGTTGGAACTGGATGAGCATTGT
GGGCCTTTCCAACCCAGGCCATTCTATGATTCTGTCATTCTAAATCTCTCTTTCAGCCTAAAGCTTTTTC
CCCGTATCCCCCCAGGTGTCTGCAGGCTCAAAGAGCAGCGAGAAGCGTTCAGAGGAAAGCGATCCCGTGC
CACCTTCCCCGTGCCCGGGCTGTCCCCGCACGCTGCCGGCTCGGGGATGCGGGGGGAGCGTCGGGCCGGA
GCGGAGCCCCGGGCGGCTCGCTGCTGCCCCCTAGCGGGAGAGGGACGCAATTACAGCCCTGGGGGCTTTG
GGGGGGGGCTCTCCCCGTGAGCTCCCGCGGACGCCCCCTTCCAGGACCTTCCAGGAAAGCCTGCTTCTTT
TCTTCAACCTTTCTTAATTGGCCGTGGCTAGTCGAAACTGGGCCTGGGAGAATCCCTTCCCCCTCTTCCC
TCGTGATCTGCAACTCCAGTCTTTCTAGCATCTGTAGGGCGCAGTAGTCCAGGGTTTCCTTGATGATGTC
ATACTTATCCTGTCCCTTTTTTTTCCACAGCTCGCGGTTGAGGACAAACTCTTCGCGGTCTTTCCAGTGG
TTAATGCACCTTCCTTCCTTCGAGTCGACATTGATTATTGACTAGTTATTAATAGTAATCAATTACGGGG
TCATTAGTTCATAGCCCATATATGGAGTTCCGCGTTACATAACTTACGGTAAATGGCCCGCCTGGCTGAC
CGCCCAACGACCCCCGCCCATTGACGTCAATAATGACGTATGTTCCCATAGTAACGCCAATAGGGACTTT
CCATTGACGTCAATGGGTGGAGTATTTACGGTAAACTGCCCACTTGGCAGTACATCAAGTGTATCATATG
CCAAGTACGCCCCCTATTGACGTCAATGACGGTAAATGGCCCGCCTGGCATTATGCCCAGTACATGACCT
TATGGGACTTTCCTACTTGGCAGTACATCTACGTATTAGTCATCGCTATTACCATGGTCGAGGTGAGCCC
CACGTTCTGCTTCACTCTCCCCATCTCCCCCCCCTCCCCACCCCCAATTTTGTATTTATTTATTTTTTAA
TTATTTTGTGCAGCGATGGGGGCGGGGGGGGGGGGCGCGCGCCAGGCGGGGCGGGGCGGGGCGAGGGGCG
GGGCGGGGCGAGGCGGAGAGGTGCGGCGGCAGCCAATCAGAGCGGCGCGCTCCGAAAGTTTCCTTTTATG
GCGAGGCGGCGGCGGCGGCGGCCCTATAAAAAGCGAAGCGCGCGGCGGGCGGGAGTCGCTGCGCGCTGCC
TTCGCCCCGTGCCCCGCTCCGCCGCCGCCTCGCGCCGCCCGCCCCGGCTCTGACTGACCGCGTTACTCCC
ACAGGTGAGCGGGCGGGACGGCCCTTCTCCTCCGGGCTGTAATTAGCGCTTGGTTTAATGACGGCTTGTT
TCTTTTCTGTGGCTGCGTGAAAGCCTTGAGGGGCTCCGGGAGGGCCCTTTGTGCGGGGGGAGCGGCTCGG
GGGGTGCGTGCGTGTGTGTGTGCGTGGGGAGCGCCGCGTGCGGCTCCGCGCTGCCCGGCGGCTGTGAGCG
CTGCGGGCGCGGCGCGGGGCTTTGTGCGCTCCGCAGTGTGCGCGAGGGGAGCGCGGCCGGGGGCGGTGCC
CCGCGGTGCGGGGGGGGCTGCGAGGGGAACAAAGGCTGCGTGCGGGGTGTGTGCGTGGGGGGGTGAGCAG
GGGGTGTGGGCGCGTCGGTCGGGCTGCAACCCCCCCTGCACCCCCCTCCCCGAGTTGCTGAGCACGGCCC
GGCTTCGGGTGCGGGGCTCCGTACGGGGCGTGGCGCGGGGCTCGCCGTGCCGGGCGGGGGGTGGCGGCAG
GTGGGGGTGCCGGGCGGGGCGGGGCCGCCTCGGGCCGGGGAGGGCTCGGGGGAGGGGCGCGGCGGCCCCC
GGAGCGCCGGCGGCTGTCGAGGCGCGGCGAGCCGCAGCCATTGCCTTTTATGGTAATCGTGCGAGAGGGC
GCAGGGACTTCCTTTGTCCCAAATCTGTGCGGAGCCGAAATCTGGGAGGCGCCGCCGCACCCCCTCTAGC
GGGCGCGGGGCGAAGCGGTGCGGCGCCGGCAGGAAGGAAATGGGCGGGGAGGGCCTTCGTGCGTCGCCGC
GCCGCCGTCCCCTTCTCCCTCTCCAGCCTCGGGGCTGTCCGCGGGGGGACGGCTGCCTTCGGGGGGGACG
GGGCAGGGCGGGGTTCGGCTTCTGGCGTGTGACCGGCGGCTCTAGAGCCTCTGCTAACCATGTTCATGCC
TTCTTCTTTTTCCTACAGCTCCTGGGCAACGTGCTGGTTATTGTGCTGTCTCATCATTTTGGCAAAGAAT
TCCTCGAGATAACTTCGTATAGTATACCTTATACGAAGTTATCGAGCTCATAACTTCGTATAGGATACTT
TATACGAAGTTATAACTCGAGATAACTTCGTATAGCATACATTATACGAAGTTATACCGGCAGATCTCGC
CACCATGGTGAGTGTGATTACAGAGGCTAGCTTCACCATGGCTCCTAAGAAGAAGAGGAAGGTGATGAGC
AGCGGCGCCCTGCTGTTCCACGGCAAGATCCCCTACGTGGTGGAGATGGAGGGCAATGTGGATGGCCACA
CCTTCAGCATCCGCGGCAAGGGCTACGGCGATGCCAGCGTGGGCAAGGTGGATGCCCAGTTCATCTGCAC
CACAGGCGATGTGCCCGTGCCCTGGAGCACCCTGGTGACCACCCTGACCGCAGGCGCCCAGTGCTTCGCC
AAGTACGGCCCCGAGCTGAAGGATTTCTACAAGAGCTGCATGCCCGATGGCTACGTGCAGGAGCGCACCA
TCACCTTCGAGGGTGATGGCAATTTCAAGACCCGCGCCGAGGTGACCTTCGAGAATGGCAGCGTGTACAA
TCGCGTGAAGCTGAATGGCCAGGGCTTCAAGAAGGATGGCCACGTGCTGGGCAAGAATCTGGAGTTCAAT
TTCACCCCCCACTGCCTGTACATCTGGGGCGATCAGGCCAATCACGGCCTGAAGAGCGCCTTCAAGATCT
GCCACGAGATCACCGGCAGCAAGGGCGATTTCATCGTGGCCGATCACACCCAGATGAATACCCCCATCGG
CGGCGGCCCCGTGCACGTGCCCGAGTACCACCACATGAGCTACCACGTGAAGCTGAGCAAGGATGTGACC
GATCACCGCGATAATATGAGCCTGAAGGAGACCGTGCGCGCCGTGGATTGCCGCAAGACCTACCTGTGAC
GCTTAATTAGCTGAGCTTGGACTCCTGTTGATAGATCCAGTAATGACCTCAGAACTCCATCTGGCCGCGA
CTCTAGATCATAATCAGCCATACCACATTTGTAGAGGTTTTACTTGCTTTAAAAAACCTCCCACACCTCC
CCCTGAACCTGAAACATAAAATGAATGCAATTGTTGTTGTTAACTTGTTTATTGCAGCTTATAATGGTTA
CAAATAAAGCAATAGCATCACAAATTTCACAAATAAAGCATTTTTTTCACTGCATTCTAGTTGTGGTTTG
TCCAAACTCATCAATGTATCTTAAGGCGAAGCTTATAACTTCGTATAGTATACCTTATACGAAGTTATCG
GCGCGCCACCATGGCGCATCATCATCATCATCATCCAGAGCCAGCGAAGTCTGCTCCCGCCCCGAAAAAG
GGCTCCAAGAAGGCGGTGACTAAGGCGCAGAAGAAAGGCGGCAAGAAGCGCAAGCGCAGCCGCAAGGAGA
GCTATTCCATCTATGTCTACAAGGTTCTGAAGCAGGTCCACCCTGACACCGGCATTTCGTCCAAGGCCAT
GGGCATCATGAATTCGTTTGTGAACGACATTTTCGAGCGCATCGCAGGTGAGGCTTCCCGCCTGGCGCAT
TACAACAAGCGCTCGACCATCACCTCCAGGGAGATCCAGACGGCCGTGCGCCTGCTGCTGCCTGGGGAGT
TGGCCAAGCACGCCGTGTCCGAGGGTACTAAGGCCATCACCAAGTACACCAGCGCTAAGGATCCCCGGGT
ACCGGTAACCATGGTGAGCAAGGGCGAGGAGGATAACATGGCCATCATCAAGGAGTTCATGCGCTTCAAG
GTGCACATGGAGGGCTCCGTGAACGGCCACGAGTTCGAGATCGAGGGCGAGGGCGAGGGCCGCCCCTACG
AGGGCACCCAGACCGCCAAGCTGAAGGTGACCAAGGGTGGCCCCCTGCCCTTCGCCTGGGACATCCTGTC
CCCTCAGTTCATGTACGGCTCCAAGGCCTACGTGAAGCACCCCGCCGACATCCCCGACTACTTGAAGCTG
TCCTTCCCCGAGGGCTTCAAGTGGGAGCGCGTGATGAACTTCGAGGACGGCGGCGTGGTGACCGTGACCC
AGGACTCCTCCCTGCAGGACGGCGAGTTCATCTACAAGGTGAAGCTGCGCGGCACCAACTTCCCCTCCGA
CGGCCCCGTAATGCAGAAGAAGACCATGGGCTGGGAGGCCTCCTCCGAGAGAATGTACCCCGAGGACGGC
GCCCTGAAGGGCGAGATCAAGCAGAGGCTGAAGCTGAAGGACGGCGGCCACTACGACGCTGAGGTCAAGA
CCACCTACAAGGCCAAGAAGCCCGTGCAGCTGCCCGGCGCCTACAACGTCAACATCAAGTTGGACATCAC
CTCCCACAACGAGGACTACACCATCGTGGAACAGTACGAACGCGCCGAGGGCCGCCACTCCACTGGCGGC
ATGGACGAGCTGTACAAGTGAGGCGCGCCCCGCTAATCAACCTCTGGATTACAAAATTTGTGAAAGATTG
ACTGGTATTCTTAACTATGTTGCTCCTTTTACGCTATGTGGATACGCTGCTTTAATGCCTTTGTATCATG
CTATTGCTTCCCGTATGGCTTTCATTTTCTCCTCCTTGTATAAATCCTGGTTGCTGTCTCTTTATGAGGA
GTTGTGGCCCGTTGTCAGGCAACGTGGCGTGGTGTGCACTGTGTTTGCTGACGCAACCCCCACTGGTTGG
GGCATTGCCACCACCTGTCAGCTCCTTTCCGGGACTTTCGCTTTCCCCCTCCCTATTGCCACGGCGGAAC
TCATCGCCGCCTGCCTTGCCCGCTGCTGGACAGGGGCTCGGCTGTTGGGCACTGACAATTCCGTGGTGTT
GTCGGGGAAATCATCGTCCTTTCCTTGGCTGCTCGCCTGTGTTGCCACCTGGATTCTGCGCGGGACGTCC
TTCTGCTACGTCCCTTCGGCCCTCAATCCAGCGGACCTTCCTTCCCGCGGCCTGCTGCCGGCTCTGCGGC
CTCTTCCGCGTCTTCGCCTTCGCCCTCAGACGAGTCGGATCTCCCTTTGGGCCGCCTCCCCGCATCGATA
CCGTCGAGACTGCTGCACCAGATCATAATCAGCCATACCACATTTGTAGAGGTTTTACTTGCTTTAAAAA
ACCTCCCACACCTCCCCCTGAACCTGAAACATAAAATGAATGCAATTGTTGTTGTTAACTTGTTTATTGC
AGCTTATAATGGTTACAAATAAAGCAATAGCATCACAAATTTCACAAATAAAGCATTTTTTTCACTGCAT
TCTAGTTGTGGTTTGTCCAAACTCATCAATGTATCTTAAGGCGTGGAGATCTATAACTTCGTATAGGATA
CTTTATACGAAGTTATCGGTACCGCCACCATGGCGCCAGAGCCAGCGAAGTCTGCTCCCGCCCCGAAAAA
GGGCTCCAAGAAGGCGGTGACTAAGGCGCAGAAGAAAGGCGGCAAGAAGCGCAAGCGCAGCCGCAAGGAG
AGCTATTCCATCTATGTCTACAAGGTTCTGAAGCAGGTCCACCCTGACACCGGCATTTCGTCCAAGGCCA
TGGGCATCATGAACTCGTTTGTGAACGACATTTTCGAGCGCATCGCAGGTGAGGCTTCCCGCCTGGCGCA
TTACAACAAGCGCTCGACCATCACCTCCAGGGAGATCCAGACGGCCGTGCGCCTGCTGCTGCCTGGGGAG
TTGGCCAAGCACGCCGTGTCCGAGGGTACTAAGGCCATCACCAAGTACACCAGCGCTAAGGATCCCCGGG
TACCGGTCGCCACCATGGTGAGCAAGGGCGAGGAGCTGTTCACCGGGGTGGTGCCCATCCTGGTCGAGCT
GGACGGCGACGTAAACGGCCACAAGTTCAGCGTGTCCGGCGAGGGCGAGGGCGATGCCACCTACGGCAAG
CTGACCCTGAAGTTCATCTGCACCACCGGCAAGCTGCCCGTGCCCTGGCCCACCCTCGTGACCACCCTGA
CCTACGGCGTGCAGTGCTTCAGCCGCTACCCCGACCACATGAAGCAGCACGACTTCTTCAAGTCCGCCAT
GCCCGAAGGCTACGTCCAGGAGCGCACCATCTTCTTCAAGGACGACGGCAACTACAAGACCCGCGCCGAG
GTGAAGTTCGAGGGCGACACCCTGGTGAACCGCATCGAGCTGAAGGGCATCGACTTCAAGGAGGACGGCA
ACATCCTGGGGCACAAGCTGGAGTACAACTACAACAGCCACAACGTCTATATCATGGCCGACAAGCAGAA
GAACGGCATCAAGGTGAACTTCAAGATCCGCCACAACATCGAGGACGGCAGCGTGCAGCTCGCCGACCAC
TACCAGCAGAACACCCCCATCGGCGACGGCCCCGTGCTGCTGCCCGACAACCACTACCTGAGCACCCAGT
CCGCCCTGAGCAAAGACCCCAACGAGAAGCGCGATCACATGGTCCTGCTGGAGTTCGTGACCGCCGCCGG
GATCACTCTCGGCATGGACGAGCTGTACATTGGTAAGCCTATCCCTAACCCTCTCCTCGGTCTCGATTCT
ACGGGCAGTGGAGAGGGCAGAGGAAGTCTGCTAACATGCGGTGACGTCGAGGAGAATCCTGGCCCAGAAT
TCCTACCCACCTGCCCCATGGCGGAGTTCGCGCTGCCGCGGCACAGCGCGGTCATGGAGCGCCTCCGCCG
CCGCATCGAACTGTGCCGGCGCCACCACAGCACCTGTGAGGCCCGCTACGAGGCTGTGTCTCCCGAGCGC
CTGGAGCTGGAGCGCCAGCACACCTTTGCCCTGCACCAGCGCTGCATCCAGGCCAAGGCCAAGCGCGCCG
GCAAGCACTAACTCGAGGGCGCGCCCCGCTAATCAACCTCTGGATTACAAAATTTGTGAAAGATTGACTG
GTATTCTTAACTATGTTGCTCCTTTTACGCTATGTGGATACGCTGCTTTAATGCCTTTGTATCATGCTAT
TGCTTCCCGTATGGCTTTCATTTTCTCCTCCTTGTATAAATCCTGGTTGCTGTCTCTTTATGAGGAGTTG
TGGCCCGTTGTCAGGCAACGTGGCGTGGTGTGCACTGTGTTTGCTGACGCAACCCCCACTGGTTGGGGCA
TTGCCACCACCTGTCAGCTCCTTTCCGGGACTTTCGCTTTCCCCCTCCCTATTGCCACGGCGGAACTCAT
CGCCGCCTGCCTTGCCCGCTGCTGGACAGGGGCTCGGCTGTTGGGCACTGACAATTCCGTGGTGTTGTCG
GGGAAATCATCGTCCTTTCCTTGGCTGCTCGCCTGTGTTGCCACCTGGATTCTGCGCGGGACGTCCTTCT
GCTACGTCCCTTCGGCCCTCAATCCAGCGGACCTTCCTTCCCGCGGCCTGCTGCCGGCTCTGCGGCCTCT
TCCGCGTCTTCGCCTTCGCCCTCAGACGAGTCGGATCTCCCTTTGGGCCGCCTCCCCGCATCGATACCGT
CGAGACTGCTGCACCAGATCATAATCAGCCATACCACATTTGTAGAGGTTTTACTTGCTTTAAAAAACCT
CCCACACCTCCCCCTGAACCTGAAACATAAAATGAATGCAATTGTTGTTGTTAACTTGTTTATTGCAGCT
TATAATGGTTACAAATAAAGCAATAGCATCACAAATTTCACAAATAAAGCATTTTTTTCACTGCATTCTA
GTTGTGGTTTGTCCAAACTCATCAATGTATCTTAAGGCGTGACTAGTATAACTTCGTATAGCATACATTA
TACGAAGTTATCGGCGCGCCACCATGGCGTATCCATATGACGTCCCAGACTATGCCCCAGAGCCAGCGAA
GTCTGCTCCCGCCCCGAAAAAGGGCTCCAAGAAGGCGGTGACTAAGGCGCAGAAGAAAGGCGGCAAGAAG
CGCAAGCGCAGCCGCAAGGAGAGCTATTCCATCTATGTCTACAAGGTTCTGAAGCAGGTCCACCCTGACA
CCGGCATTTCGTCCAAGGCCATGGGCATCATGAACTCGTTTGTGAACGACATTTTCGAGCGCATCGCAGG
TGAGGCTTCCCGCCTGGCGCATTACAACAAGCGCTCGACCATCACCTCCAGGGAGATCCAGACGGCCGTG
CGCCTGCTGCTGCCTGGGGAGTTGGCCAAGCACGCCGTGTCCGAGGGTACTAAGGCCATCACCAAGTACA
CCAGCGCTAAGGATCCCCGGGTACCGGTCGCCACCATGGTGAGCAAGGGCGAGGAGCTGTTCACCGGGGT
GGTGCCCATCCTGGTCGAGCTGGACGGCGACGTAAACGGCCACAAGTTCAGCGTGTCCGGCGAGGGCGAG
GGCGATGCCACCTACGGCAAGCTGACCCTGAAGTTCATCTGCACCACCGGCAAGCTGCCCGTGCCCTGGC
CCACCCTCGTGACCACCCTGACCTGGGGCGTGCAGTGCTTCGCCCGCTACCCCGACCACATGAAGCAGCA
CGACTTCTTCAAGTCCGCCATGCCCGAAGGCTACGTCCAGGAGCGCACCATCTTCTTCAAGGACGACGGC
AACTACAAGACCCGCGCCGAGGTGAAGTTCGAGGGCGACACCCTGGTGAACCGCATCGAGCTGAAGGGCA
TCGACTTCAAGGAGGACGGCAACATCCTGGGGCACAAGCTGGAGTACAACGCCATCAGCGACAACGTCTA
TATCACCGCCGACAAGCAGAAGAACGGCATCAAGGCCAACTTCAAGATCCGCCACAACATCGAGGACGGC
AGCGTGCAGCTCGCCGACCACTACCAGCAGAACACCCCCATCGGCGACGGCCCCGTGCTGCTGCCCGACA
ACCACTACCTGAGCACCCAGTCCAAGCTGAGCAAAGACCCCAACGAGAAGCGCGATCACATGGTCCTGCT
GGAGTTCGTGACCGCCGCCGGGATCACTCTCGGCATGGACGAGCTGTACAAGGGCAGTGGAGAGGGCAGA
GGAAGTCTGCTAACATGCGGTGACGTCGAGGAGAATCCTGGCCCAGAATTCCCTGAGGGCTTCAAAGTGT
CTGAGGCCAGCAAGAAGAAGCGGCGGGAGCCCCTCGGCGAGGACTCCGTGGGCCTCAAGCCCCTGAAGAA
CGCTTCAGACGGTGCCCTCATGGACGACAACCAGAATGAGTGGGGGGACGAGGACCTGGAGACCAAGAAG
TTCCGGTTCGAGGAGCCCGTGGTTCTGCCTGACCTGGACGACCAGACAGACCACCGGCAGTGGACTCAGC
AGCACCTGGATGCCGCTGACCTGCGCATGTCTGCCATGGCCCCCACACCGCCCCAGGGTGAGGTTGACGC
CGACTGCATGGACGTCAATGTCCGCGGGCCTGATGGCTTCACCCCGCTCATGATCGCCTCCTGCAGCGGG
GGCGGCCTGGAGACGGGCAACAGCGAGGAAGAGGAGGACGCGCCGGCCGTCATCTCCGACTTCATCTACC
AGGGCGCCAGCCTGCACAACCAGACAGACCGCACGGGCGAGACCGCCTTGCACCTGGCCGCCCGCTACTC
ACGCTCTGATGCCGCCAAGCGCCTGCTGGAGGCCAGCGCAGATGCCAACATCCAGGACAACATGGGCCGC
ACCCCGCTGCATGCGGCTGTGTCTGCCGACGCACAAGGTGTCTTCCAGATCCTGATCCGGAACCGAGCCA
CAGACCTGGATGCCCGCATGCATGATGGCACGACGCCACTGATCCTGGCTGCCCGCCTGGCCGTGGAGGG
CATGCTGGAGGACCTCATCAACTCACACGCCGACGTCAACGCCGTAGATGACCTGGGCAAGTCCGCCCTG
CACTGGGCCGCCGCCGTGAACAATGTGGATGCCGCAGTTGTGCTCCTGAAGAACGGGGCTAACAAAGATA
TGCAGAACAACAGGGAGGAGACACCCCTGTTTCTGGCCGCCCGGGAGGGCAGCTACGAGACCGCCAAGGT
GCTGCTGGACCACTTTGCCAACCGGGACATCACGGATCATATGGACCGCCTGCCGCGCGACATCGCACAG
GAGCGCATGCATCACGACATCGTGAGGCTGCTGGACGAGTACAACCTGGTGCGCAGCCCGCAGCTGCACG
GAGCCCCGCTGGGGGGCACGCCCACCCTGTCGCCCCCGCTCTGCTCGCCCAACGGCTACCTGGGCAGCCT
CAAGCCCGGCGTGCAGGGCAAGAAGGTCCGCAAGCCCAGCAGCAAAGGCCTGGCCTGTGGAAGCAAGGAG
GCCAAGGACCTCAAGGCACGGAGGAAGAAGTCCCAGGATGGCAAGGGCTGCCTGCTGGACAGCTCCGGCA
TGCTCTCGCCCGTGGACTCCCTGGAGTCACCCCATGGCTACCTGTCAGACGTGGCCTCGCCGCCACTGCT
GCCCTCCCCGTTCCAGCAGTCTCCGTCCGTGCCCCTCAACCACCTGCCTGGGATGCCCGACACCCACCTG
GGCATCGGGCACCTGAACGTGGCGGCCAAGCCCGAGATGGCGGCGCTGGGTGGGGGCGGCCGGCTGGCCT
TTGAGACTGGCCCACCTCGTCTCTCCCACCTGCCTGTGGCCTCTGGCACCAGCACCGTCCTGGGCTCCAG
CAGCGGAGGGGCCCTGAATTTCACTGTGGGCGGGTCCACCAGTTTGAATGGTCAATGCGAGTGGCTGTCC
CGGCTGCAGAGCGGCATGGTGCCGAACCAATACAACCCTCTGCGGGGGAGTGTGGCACCAGGCCCCCTGA
GCACACAGGCCCCCTCCCTGCAGCATGGCATGGTAGGCCCGCTGCACAGTAGCCTTGCTGCCAGCGCCCT
GTCCCAGATGATGAGCTACCAGGGCCTGCCCAGCACCCGGCTGGCCACCCAGCCTCACCTGGTGCAGACC
CAGCAGGTGCAGCCACAAAACTTACAGATGCAGCAGCAGAACCTGCAGCCAGCAAACATCCAGCAGCAGC
AAAGCCTGCAGCCGCCACCACCACCACCACAGCCGCACCTTGGCGTGAGCTCAGCAGCCAGCGGCCACCT
GGGCCGGAGCTTCCTGAGTGGAGAGCCGAGCCAGGCAGACGTGCAGCCACTGGGCCCCAGCAGCCTGGCG
GTGCACACTATTCTGCCCCAGGAGAGCCCCGCCCTGCCCACGTCGCTGCCATCCTCGCTGGTCCCACCCG
TGACCGCAGCCCAGTTCCTGACGCCCCCCTCGCAGCACAGCTACTCCTCGCCTGTGGACAACACCCCCAG
CCACCAGCTACAGGTGCCTGAGCACCCCTTCCTGACCCCTTCGCCGGAGTCGCCCGACCAATGGTCGTCC
TCGTCGCCGCACTCTAATGTGTCTGACTGGTCTGAGGGCGTGTCGTCGCCCCCGCCCTCCATGCAGTCCC
AGATCGCGCGCATCCCGGAGGCCTTCAAGGACTACAAGGATGACGATGACAAATAAGGCGCGCCCCGCTA
ATCAACCTCTGGATTACAAAATTTGTGAAAGATTGACTGGTATTCTTAACTATGTTGCTCCTTTTACGCT
ATGTGGATACGCTGCTTTAATGCCTTTGTATCATGCTATTGCTTCCCGTATGGCTTTCATTTTCTCCTCC
TTGTATAAATCCTGGTTGCTGTCTCTTTATGAGGAGTTGTGGCCCGTTGTCAGGCAACGTGGCGTGGTGT
GCACTGTGTTTGCTGACGCAACCCCCACTGGTTGGGGCATTGCCACCACCTGTCAGCTCCTTTCCGGGAC
TTTCGCTTTCCCCCTCCCTATTGCCACGGCGGAACTCATCGCCGCCTGCCTTGCCCGCTGCTGGACAGGG
GCTCGGCTGTTGGGCACTGACAATTCCGTGGTGTTGTCGGGGAAATCATCGTCCTTTCCTTGGCTGCTCG
CCTGTGTTGCCACCTGGATTCTGCGCGGGACGTCCTTCTGCTACGTCCCTTCGGCCCTCAATCCAGCGGA
CCTTCCTTCCCGCGGCCTGCTGCCGGCTCTGCGGCCTCTTCCGCGTCTTCGCCTTCGCCCTCAGACGAGT
CGGATCTCCCTTTGGGCCGCCTCCCCGCATCGATACCGTCGAGACTGCTGCACCAGATCATAATCAGCCA
TACCACATTTGTAGAGGTTTTACTTGCTTTAAAAAACCTCCCACACCTCCCCCTGAACCTGAAACATAAA
ATGAATGCAATTGTTGTTGTTAACTTGTTTATTGCAGCTTATAATGGTTACAAATAAAGCAATAGCATCA
CAAATTTCACAAATAAAGCATTTTTTTCACTGCATTCTAGTTGTGGTTTGTCCAAACTCATCAATGTATC
TTAAGGCGTGGCGGCCGCAGCATAGGGATCCCCGAATTCCGAAGTTCCTATTCTCTAGAAAGTATAGGAA
CTTCAGGTCTGAAGAGGAGTTTACGTCCAGCCAAGCTAGCTTGGCTGCAGGTCGTCGAAATTCTACCGGG
TAGGGGAGGCGCTTTTCCCAAGGCAGTCTGGAGCATGCGCTTTAGCAGCCCCGCTGGGCACTTGGCGCTA
CACAAGTGGCCTCTGGCCTCGCACACATTCCACATCCACCGGTAGGCGCCAACCGGCTCCGTTCTTTGGT
GGCCCCTTCGCGCCACCTTCTACTCCTCCCCTAGTCAGGAAGTTCCCCCCCGCCCCGCAGCTCGCGTCGT
GCAGGACGTGACAAATGGAAGTAGCACGTCTCACTAGTCTCGTGCAGATGGACAGCACCGCTGAGCAATG
GAAGCGGGTAGGCCTTTGGGGCAGCGGCCAATAGCAGCTTTGCTCCTTCGCTTTCTGGGCTCAGAGGCTG
GGAAGGGGTGGGTCCGGGGGCGGGCTCAGGGGCGGGCTCAGGGGCGGGGCGGGCGCCCGAAGGTCCTCCG
GAGGCCCGGCATTCTGCACGCTTCAAAAGCGCACGTCTGCCGCGCTGTTCTCCTCTTCCTCATCTCCGGG
CCTTTCGACCTGCAGCCTGTTGACAATTAATCATCGGCATAGTATATCGGCATAGTATAATACGACAAGG
TGAGGAACTAAACCATGGGATCGGCCATTGAACAAGATGGATTGCACGCAGGTTCTCCGGCCGCTTGGGT
GGAGAGGCTATTCGGCTATGACTGGGCACAACAGACAATCGGCTGCTCTGATGCCGCCGTGTTCCGGCTG
TCAGCGCAGGGGCGCCCGGTTCTTTTTGTCAAGACCGACCTGTCCGGTGCCCTGAATGAACTGCAGGACG
AGGCAGCGCGGCTATCGTGGCTGGCCACGACGGGCGTTCCTTGCGCAGCTGTGCTCGACGTTGTCACTGA
AGCGGGAAGGGACTGGCTGCTATTGGGCGAAGTGCCGGGGCAGGATCTCCTGTCATCTCACCTTGCTCCT
GCCGAGAAAGTATCCATCATGGCTGATGCAATGCGGCGGCTGCATACGCTTGATCCGGCTACCTGCCCAT
TCGACCACCAAGCGAAACATCGCATCGAGCGAGCACGTACTCGGATGGAAGCCGGTCTTGTCGATCAGGA
TGATCTGGACGAAGAGCATCAGGGGCTCGCGCCAGCCGAACTGTTCGCCAGGCTCAAGGCGCGCATGCCC
GACGGCGATGATCTCGTCGTGACCCATGGCGATGCCTGCTTGCCGAATATCATGGTGGAAAATGGCCGCT
TTTCTGGATTCATCGACTGTGGCCGGCTGGGTGTGGCGGACCGCTATCAGGACATAGCGTTGGCTACCCG
TGATATTGCTGAAGAGCTTGGCGGCGAATGGGCTGACCGCTTCCTCGTGCTTTACGGTATCGCCGCTCCC
GATTCGCAGCGCATCGCCTTCTATCGCCTTCTTGACGAGTTCTTCTGAGGGGATCAATTCTCTAGAGCTC
GCTGATCAGCCTCGACTGTGCCTTCTAGTTGCCAGCCATCTGTTGTTTGCCCCTCCCCCGTGCCTTCCTT
GACCCTGGAAGGTGCCACTCCCACTGTCCTTTCCTAATAAAATGAGGAAATTGCATCGCATTGTCTGAGT
AGGTGTCATTCTATTCTGGGGGGTGGGGTGGGGCAGGACAGCAAGGGGGAGGATTGGGAAGACAATAGCA
GGCATGCTGGGGATGCGGTGGGCTCTATGGCTTCTGAGGCGGAAAGAACCAGCTGGGGCTCGACTAGAGC
TTGCGGAACCCTTCGTTGAAGTTCCTATTCTCTAGAAAGTATAGGAACTTCAGTCGACGTGCTCCAAGGA
GAGTTTGCTGGCAAGATCTTCGGGGTCGATGCTAACACAGGGAATGTGCTTGCCTATGAGAGGCTAGACC
GGGAGAAAGTCTCTGAGTATCGTCGACCCCCATCCTCACTGACTCCGTCCTGGAGTAGGATGAGAGATAA
TGGCCTTACGTTGTGCCAGGGGAGGGTCGGGCTGGATTTAGCAAGATTTACCTTCTCCAAAGAGCGGTGC
TGCAGTGGCACAGCTGCCCACGGAGGTGGGGGGGTCACCGTCCCTGGAGGTGGTGAAGAACTGTGGGGAT
GTGGCACTGAGGGACATGGCCAGTGGGCACGGTGGGTGGGTTGGGGTTGGTCTTGGGGATCTTGGAGGGC
TTTTCCAGCCTTCATGATTTGACGATTGTATGAACATCTACATGGCAATTCTCCAGCTGCCTGTCCCAGT
CCTACTGACCCAGCTGTATCTCTCCAGGCAAGCTCTTCCACCCCTTCTGCTTGCATCCAGACACCATCAA
ACATGCAGGCTCAGACACAGGGACCAGCAGTGTCTGTGGCCTTTTTGTGCTCCTCTCCATGCTGGGTTTT
AACTTGTTCTTTGTCCTTCTATCCTATCTTCTGATCCTTAAGGCTGTTCTGAACGCTGTGACTTGGAGAG
TGTCCCAGAGCCCTCAACACCTGCATGTCCCACGTCCATGCTGTCCTGCTCTTCCTTATCCCCAAGATCT
GCCTCTCCGTGATGCACTGAATTGGCAAACATGTGTCACCCCAGACCAACAATGTCACAGCAAACTCCCC
CTTGATAGGACAGGAGGGAATGGCTTTAAACTGAGACAGGGGAGGTTTAGGTTGGATATGAGGAGGCAGT
TTTTCCCCCAGAGGGTGGTGACGCACTGAACAGGTTGCCCAAGGAGGCTGTGGATGCCCCATCCCTGCAG
GCATTCAAGGCCAGGCTGGATGTGGCTCTGGGCAGCCTGGGCTGCTGGTTGGCGACCCTGCACATAGCAG
GGGGTTGGAACTGGATGAGCATTGTGGGCCTTTCCAACCCAGGCCATTCTATGATTCTGTCATTCTAAAT
CTCTCTTTCAGCCTAAAGCTTTTTCCCCGTATCCCCCCAGGTGTCTGCAGGCTCAAAGAGCAGCGAGAAG
CGTTCAGAGGAAAGCGATCCCGTGCCACCTTCCCCGTGCCCGGGCTGTCCCCGCACGCTGCCGGCTCGGG
GATGCGGGGGGAGCGTCGGGCCGGAGCGGAGCCCCGGGCGGCTCGCTGCTGCCCCCTAGCGGGAGAGGGA
CGCAATTACAGCCCTGGGGGCTTTGGGGGGGGGCTCTCCCCGTGAGCTCCCGCGGACGCCCCCTTCCAGG
ACCTTCCAGGAAAGCCTGCTTCTTTTCTTCAACCTTTCCCCCCATCCTCACTGACTCCGTCCTGGAGTAG
GATGAGAGATAATGGCCTTACGTTGTGCCAGGGGAGGGTCGGGCTGGATTTAGCAAGATTTACCTTCTCC
AAAGAGCGGTGCTGCAGTGGCACAGCTGCCCACGGAGGTGGGGGGGTCACCGTCCCTGGAGGTGGTGAAG
AACTGTGGGGATGTGGCACTGAGGGACATGGCCAGTGGGCACGGTGGGTGGGTTGGGGTTGGTCTTGGGG
ATCTTGGAGGGCTTTTCCAGCCTTCATGATTTGACGATTGTATGAACATCTACATGGCAATTCTCCAGCT
GCCTGTCCCAGTCCTACTGACCCAGCTGTATCTCTCCAGGCAAGCTCTTCCACCCCTTCTGCTTGCATCC
AGACACCATCAAACATGCAGGCTCAGACACAGGGACCAGCAGTGTCTGTGGCCTTTTTGTGCTCCTCTCC
ATGCTGGGTTTTAACTTGTTCTTTGTCCTTCTATCCTATCTTCTGATCCTTAAGGCTGTTCTGAACGCTG
TGACTTGGAGAGTGTCCCAGAGCCCTCAACACCTGCATGTCCCACGTCCATGCTGTCCTGCTCTTCCTTA
TCCCCAAGATCTGCCTCTCCGTGATGCACTGAATTGGCAAACATGTGTCACCCCAGACCAACAATGTCAC
AGCAAACTCCCCCTTGATAGGACAGGAGGGAATGGCTTTAAACTGAGACAGGGGAGGTTTAGGTTGGATA
TGAGGAGGCAGTTTTTCCCCCAGAGGGTGGTGACGCACTGAACAGGTTGCCCAAGGAGGCTGTGGATGCC
CCATCCCTGCAGGCATTCAAGGCCAGGCTGGATGTGGCTCTGGGCAGCCTGGGCTGCTGGTTGGCGACCC
TGCACATAGCAGGGGGTTGGAACTGGATGAGCATTGTGGGCCTTTCCAACCCAGGCCATTCTATGATTCT
GTCATTCTAAATCTCTCTTTCAGCCTAAAGCTTTTTCCCCGTATCCCCCCAGGTGTCTGCAGGCTCAAAG
AGCAGCGAGAAGCGTTCAGAGGAAAGCGATCCCGTGCCACCTTCCCCGTGCCCGGGCTGTCCCCGCACGC
TGCCGGCTCGGGGATGCGGGGGGAGCGTCGGGCCGGAGCGGAGCCCCGGGCGGCTCGCTGCTGCCCCCTA
GCGGGAGAGGGACGCAATTACAGCCCTGGGGGCTTTGGGGGGGGGCTCTCCCCGTGAGCTTAATTAACGG
CGGCGGAGTATCGAATTCGCTAGAAGATGGGCGGGAGTCTTCTGGGCAGGCTTAAAGGCTAACCTGGTGT
GTGGGCGTTGTCCTGCAGGGGAATTGAACAGGTGTAAAATTGGAGGGACAAGACTTCCCACAGATTTTCG
GTTTTGTCGGGAAGTTTTTTAATAGGGGCAAATAAGGAAAATGGGAGGATAGGTAGTCATCTGGGGTTTT
ATGCAGCAAAACTACAGGTTATTATTGCTTGTGATCCGCCTCGGAGTATTTTCCATCGAGGTAGATTAAA
GACATGCTCACCCGAGTTTTATACTCTCCTGCTTGAGATCCTTACTACAGTATGAAATTACAGTGTCGCG
AGTTAGACTATGTAAGCAGAATTTTAATCATTTTTAAAGAGCCCAGTACTTCATATCCATTTCTCCCGCT
CCTTCTGCAGCCTTATCAAAAGGTATTTTAGAACACTCATTTTAGCCCCATTTTCATTTATTATACTGGC
TTATCCAACCCCTAGACAGAGCATTGGCATTTTCCCTTTCCTGATCTTAGAAGTCTGATGACTCATGAAA
CCAGACAGATTAGTTACATACACCACAAATCGAGGCTGTAGCTGGGGCCTCAACACTGCAGTTCTTTTAT
AACTCCTTAGTACACTTTTTGTTGATCCTTTGCCTTGATCCTTAATTTTCAGTGTCTATCACCTCTCCCG
TCAGGTGGTGTTCCACATTTGGGCCTATTCTCAGTCCAGGGAGTTTTACAACAATAGATGTATTGAGAAT
CCAACCTAAAGCTTAACTTTCCACTCCCATGAATGCCTCTCTCCTTTTTCTCCATTTATAAACTGAGCTA
TTAACCATTAATGGTTTCCAGGTGGATGTCTCCTCCCCCAATATTACCTGATGTATCTTACATATTGCCA
GGCTGATATTTTAAGACATTAAAAGGTATATTTCATTATTGAGCCACATGGTATTGATTACTGCTTACTA
AAATTTTGTCATTGTACACATCTGTAAAAGGTGGTTCCTTTTGGAATGCAAAGTTCAGGTGTTTGTTGTC
TTTCCTGACCTAAGGTCTTGTGAGCTTGTATTTTTTCTATTTAAGCAGTGCTTTCTCTTGGACTGGCTTG
ACTCATGGCATTCTACACGTTATTGCTGGTCTAAATGTGATTTTGCCAAGCTTCTTCAGGACCTATAATT
TTGCTTGACTTGTAGCCAAACACAAGTAAAATGATTAAGCAACAAATGTATTTGTGAAGCTTGGTTTTTA
GGTTGTTGTGTTGTGTGTGCTTGTGCTCTATAATAATACTATCCAGGGGCTGGAGAGGTGGCTCGGAGTT
CAAGAGCACAGACTGCTCTTCCAGAAGTCCTGAGTTCAATTCCCAGCAACCACATGGTGGCTCACAACCA
TCTGTAATGGGATCTGATGCCCTCTTCTGGTGTGTCTGAAGACCACAAGTGTATTCACATTAAATAAATA
AATCCTCCTTCTTCTTCTTTTTTTTTTTTTTAAAGAGAATACTGTCTCCAGTAGAATTTACTGAAGTAAT
GAAATACTTTGTGTTTGTTCCAATATGGTAGCCAATAATCAAATTACTCTTTAAGCACTGGAAATGTTAC
CAAGGAACTAATTTTTATTTGAAGTGTAACTGTGGACAGAGGAGCCATAACTGCAGACTTGTGGGATACA
GAAGACCAATGCAGACTTTAATGTCTTTTCTCTTACACTAAGCAATAAAGAAATAAAAATTGAACTTCTA
GTATCCTATTTGTTTAAACTGCTAGCTTTACTTAACTTTTGTGCTTCATCTATACAAAGCTGAAAGCTAA
GTCTGCAGCCATTACTAAACATGAAAGCAAGTAATGATAATTTTGGATTTCAAAAATGTAGGGCCAGAGT
TTAGCCAGCCAGTGGTGGTGCTTGCCTTTATGCCTTTAATCCCAGCACTCTGGAGGCAGAGACAGGCAGA
TCTCTGAGTTTGAGCCCAGCCTGGTCTACACATCAAGTTCTATCTAGGATAGCCAGGAATACACACAGAA
ACCCTGTTGGGGAGGGGGGCTCTGAGATTTCATAAAATTATAATTGAAGCATTCCCTAATGAGCCACTAT
GGATGTGGCTAAATCCGTCTACCTTTCTGATGAGATTTGGGTATTATTTTTTCTGTCTCTGCTGTTGGTT
GGGTCTTTTGACACTGTGGGCTTTCTTTAAAGCCTCCTTCCTGCCATGTGGTCTCTTGTTTGCTACTAAC
TTCCCATGGCTTAAATGGCATGGCTTTTTGCCTTCTAAGGGCAGCTGCTGAGATTTGCAGCCTGATTTCC
AGGGTGGGGTTGGGAAATCTTTCAAACACTAAAATTGTCCTTTAATTTTTTTTTTAAAAAATGGGTTATA
TAATAAACCTCATAAAATAGTTATGAGGAGTGAGGTGGACTAATATTAAATGAGTCCCTCCCCTATAAAA
GAGCTATTAAGGCTTTTTGTCTTATACTTAACTTTTTTTTTAAATGTGGTATCTTTAGAACCAAGGGTCT
TAGAGTTTTAGTATACAGAAACTGTTGCATCGCTTAATCAGATTTTCTAGTTCAAATCCAGAGAATCCAA
ATTCTTCACAGCCAAAGTCAAATTAAGAATTTCTGACTTTTAATGTTAATTTGCTTACTGTGAATATAAA
AATGATAGCTTTTCCTGAGGCAGGGTCTCACTATGTATCTCTGCCTGATCTGCAACAAGATATGTAGACT
AAAGTTCTGCCTGCTTTTGTCTCCTGAATACTAAGGTTAAAATGTAGTAATACTTTTGGAACTTGCAGGT
CAGATTCTTTTATAGGGGACACACTAAGGGAGCTTGGGTGATAGTTGGTAAAATGTGTTTCAAGTGATGA
AAACTTGAATTATTATCACCGCAACCTACTTTTTAAAAAAAAAAGCCAGGCCTGTTAGAGCATGCTTAAG
GGATCCCTAGGACTTGCTGAGCACACAAGAGTAGTTACTTGGCAGGCTCCTGGTGAGAGCATATTTCAAA
AAACAAGGCAGACAACCAAGAAACTACAGTTAAGGTTACCTGTCTTTAAACCATCTGCATATACACAGGG
ATATTAAAATATTCCAAATAATATTTCATTCAAGTTTTCCCCCATCAAATTGGGACATGGATTTCTCCGG
TGAATAGGCAGAGTTGGAAACTAAACAAATGTTGGTTTTGTGATTTGTGAAATTGTTTTCAAGTGATAGT
TAAAGCCCATGAGATACAGAACAAAGCTGCTATTTCGAGGTCTCTTGGTTTATACTCAGAAGCACTTCTT
TGGGTTTCCCTGCACTATCCTGATCATGTGCTAGGCCTACCTTAGGCTGATTGTTGTTCAAATAAACTTA
AGTTTCCTGTCAGGTGATGTCATATGATTTCATATATCAAGGCAAAACATGTTATATATGTTAAACATTT
GTACTTAATGTGAAAGTTAGGTCTTTTGGGTTTGATTTTTAATTTTCAAAACCTGAGCTAAATAAGTCAT
TTTTACATGTCTTACATTTGGTGGAATTGTATAATTGTGGTTTGCAGGCAAGACTCTCTGACCTAGTAAC
CCTACCTATAGAGCACTTTGCTGGGTCACAAGTCTAGGAGTCAAGCATTTCACCTTGAAGTTGAGACGTT
TTGTTAGTGTATACTAGTTTATATGTTGGAGGACATGTTTATCCAGAAGATATTCAGGACTATTTTTGAC
TGGGCTAAGGAATTGATTCTGATTAGCACTGTTAGTGAGCATTGAGTGGCCTTTAGGCTTGAATTGGAGT
CACTTGTATATCTCAAATAATGCTGGCCTTTTTTAAAAAGCCCTTGTTCTTTATCACCCTGTTTTCTACA
TAATTTTTGTTCAAAGAAATACTTGTTTGGATCTCCTTTTGACAACAATAGCATGTTTTCAAGCCATATT
TTTTTTCCTTTTTTTTTTTTTTTTTGGTTTTTCGAGACAGGGTTTCTCTGTATAGCCCTGGCTGTCCTGG
AACTCACTTTGTAGACCAGGCTGGCCTCGAACTCAGAAATCCGCCTGCCTCTGCCTCCTGAGTGCCGGGA
TTAAAGGCGTGCACCACCACGCCTGGCTAAGTTGGATATTTTGTTATATAACTATAACCAATACTAACTC
CACTGGGTGGATTTTTAATTCAGTCAGTAGTCTTAAGTGGTCTTTATTGGCCCTTCATTAAAATCTACTG
TTCACTCTAACAGAGGCTGTTGGTACTAGTGGCACTTAAGCAACTTCCTACGGATATACTAGCAGATTAA
GGGTCAGGGATAGAAACTAGTCTAGCGTTTTGTATACCTACCAGCTTTATACTACCTTGTTCTGATAGAA
ATATTTCAGGACATCTAGCTTATCGATCCGTCGACGTTCGAACACGTGGAATTCCTGCAGCCCGGGGGAT
CCACTAGTTCTAGAGCGGCCGCCACCGCGGTGGAGCTCCAATTCGCCCTATAGTGAGTCGTATTACGCGC
GCTCACTGGCCGTCGTTTTACAACGTCGTGACTGGGAAAACCCTGGCGTTACCCAACTTAATCGCCTTGC
AGCACATCCCCCTTTCGCCAGCTGGCGTAATAGCGAAGAGGCCCGCACCGATCGCCCTTCCCAACAGTTG
CGCAGCCTGAATGGCGAATGGG
[124 nt withheld, positions 26973-27096]
C
[91 nt withheld, positions 27098-27188]
A
[49 nt withheld, positions 27190-27238]
CCTTTGACGTTGGAGTCCACGTTCTTT
[37 nt withheld, positions 27266-27302]
ACCCTATCTCGGTCTATTCTTTTGATTTATAAGGGATTTTGCCGATTTCGGCCTATTGGTTAAAAAATGA
GCTGATTTAACAAAAATTTAACGCGAATTTTAACAAAATATTAACGCTTACAATTTAG
Features (pLannotate 1.2.2; 64 found; start..end, strand, type, name):
     24..128     +  promoter       AmpR promoter: bla
    129..989     +  CDS            AmpR: β-lactamase; bla; confers resistance to ampicillin, carbenicillin, and related antibiotics
   1160..1748    +  rep_origin     ori: high-copy-number ColE1/pMB1/pBR322/pUC origin of replication
   1931..2023    +  CDS            lacI (fragment): lac repressor; lacI; The lac repressor binds to the lac operator to inhibit transcription in E. coli. This inhibition can be relieved by adding lactose or isopropyl-β-D-thiogalactopyranoside (IPTG).
   2036..2057    +  protein_bind   CAP binding site: CAP binding activates transcription in the presence of cAMP. E. coli catabolite activator protein
   2072..2102    +  promoter       lac promoter: promoter for the E. coli lac operon
   2106..2128    +  protein_bind   lac operator (fragment): The lac repressor binds to the lac operator to inhibit transcription in E. coli. This inhibition can be relieved by adding lactose or isopropyl-β-D-thiogalactopyranoside (IPTG). lac repressor encoded by lacI
   2171..2189    +  promoter       T3 promoter: promoter for bacteriophage T3 RNA polymerase
   2202..2243    -  misc_feature   MCS (fragment): pBluescript multiple cloning site
   2258..3191    +  misc_feature   Rosa26 left arm (fragment): left homology arm from intron 1 of the mouse Rosa26 gene (Soriano, 1999)
   3750..3878    +  CDS            OR51A4 (fragment): O51A4_HUMAN - Experimental evidence at transcript level: Swiss-Prot protein existence level 2. Odorant receptor. From Homo sapiens (Human).
   5022..5150    +  CDS            OR51A4 (fragment): O51A4_HUMAN - Experimental evidence at transcript level: Swiss-Prot protein existence level 2. Odorant receptor. From Homo sapiens (Human).
   5778..5838    +  misc_feature   HA-L (fragment): left homology arm from intron 1 of the mouse Rosa26 gene (Soriano, 1999)
   5845..5948    +  misc_feature   Ad SA: adenovirus major late transcript splice acceptor (Friedrich and Soriano, 1991)
   5977..6356    +  enhancer       CMV enhancer: human cytomegalovirus immediate early enhancer
   6358..6631    +  promoter       chicken β-actin promoter: No description available
   6632..7648    +  intron         chimeric intron: chimera between introns from chicken β-actin and rabbit β-globin
   7709..7742    +  protein_bind   loxN: Cre-mediated recombination occurs in the 8-bp core sequence (GTATACCT). loxN sites are compatible with each other, but incompatible with loxP or lox2272 sites. Cre recombinase
   7750..7783    +  protein_bind   lox2272: Cre-mediated recombination occurs in the 8-bp core sequence (GGATACTT). lox2272 sites are compatible with each other, but incompatible with loxP or loxN sites (Lee and Saito, 1988). Cre recombinase
   7792..7825    +  protein_bind   loxP: Cre-mediated recombination occurs in the 8-bp core sequence (GCATACAT). Cre recombinase
   7845..7866    +  CDS            mUkG1 (fragment): monomeric variant of Umikinoko-Green fluorescent protein
   7905..8609    +  CDS            PhiYFP: Phialidium yellow fluorescent proteim mammalian codon-optimized
   8630..8674    +  terminator     lambda t0 terminator (fragment): transcription terminator from phage lambda
   8686..8769    +  CDS            large T antigen (fragment): large T antigen from SV40 (simian virus 40)
   8792..8913    +  polyA_signal   SV40 poly(A) signal: SV40 polyadenylation signal
   8925..8958    +  protein_bind   loxN: Cre-mediated recombination occurs in the 8-bp core sequence (GTATACCT). loxN sites are compatible with each other, but incompatible with loxP or lox2272 sites. Cre recombinase
   8976..8994    +  CDS            capTEV™ (fragment): composite tag for in vivo biotinylation, TEV protease cleavage, and 6xHis tagging
   8995..9369    +  CDS            H2B: human histone H2B; HIST1H2BJ
   9391..10098   +  CDS            mCherry: mCherry is a basic (constitutively fluorescent) red fluorescent protein published in 2004, derived from Discosoma sp.. It is reported to be a very rapidly-maturing monomer with low acid sensitivity.
  10115..10703   +  misc_feature   WPRE: woodchuck hepatitis virus posttranscriptional regulatory element
  10731..10814   +  CDS            large T antigen (fragment): large T antigen from SV40 (simian virus 40)
  10837..10958   +  polyA_signal   SV40 poly(A) signal: SV40 polyadenylation signal
  10973..11006   +  protein_bind   lox2272: Cre-mediated recombination occurs in the 8-bp core sequence (GGATACTT). lox2272 sites are compatible with each other, but incompatible with loxP or loxN sites (Lee and Saito, 1988). Cre recombinase
  11025..11400   +  CDS            H2B (fragment): human histone H2B; HIST1H2BJ
  11425..12138   +  CDS            EGFP: EGFP is a basic (constitutively fluorescent) green fluorescent protein published in 1996, derived from Aequorea victoria. It is reported to be a rapidly-maturing weak dimer with moderate acid sensitivity.
  12142..12183   +  CDS            V5 tag: epitope tag from simian virus 5
  12253..12468   +  CDS            MAML1 (fragment): MAML1_HUMAN - Also known as KIAA0200 From Homo sapiens (Human).
  12491..13079   +  misc_feature   WPRE: woodchuck hepatitis virus posttranscriptional regulatory element
  13107..13190   +  CDS            large T antigen (fragment): large T antigen from SV40 (simian virus 40)
  13213..13334   +  polyA_signal   SV40 poly(A) signal: SV40 polyadenylation signal
  13348..13381   +  protein_bind   loxP: Cre-mediated recombination occurs in the 8-bp core sequence (GCATACAT). Cre recombinase
  13427..13801   +  CDS            H2B: human histone H2B; HIST1H2BJ
  13826..14542   +  CDS            mCerulean: mCerulean is a basic (constitutively fluorescent) cyan fluorescent protein published in 2005, derived from Aequorea victoria. It is reported to be a very rapidly-maturing monomer.
  14609..16969   +  CDS            NOTCH1 (fragment): NOTC1_HUMAN - Also known as TAN1. Experimental evidence at protein level: Swiss-Prot protein existence level 1. Functions as a receptor for membrane-bound ligands Jagged-1 (JAG1), Jagged-2 (JAG2) and Delta-1 (DLL1) to regulate cell-fate determination. Upon ligand activation through the released notch intracellular domain (NICD) it forms a transcriptional activator complex with RBPJ/RBPSUH and activates genes of the enhancer of split locus. Affects the implementation of differentiation, proliferation and apoptotic programs. Involved in angiogenesis; negatively regulates endothelial cell prolife
  16970..16992   +  CDS            3xFLAG (fragment): three tandem FLAG® epitope tags, followed by an enterokinase cleavage site
  17010..17598   +  misc_feature   WPRE: woodchuck hepatitis virus posttranscriptional regulatory element
  17626..17709   +  CDS            large T antigen (fragment): large T antigen from SV40 (simian virus 40)
  17732..17853   +  polyA_signal   SV40 poly(A) signal: SV40 polyadenylation signal
  17891..17924   +  protein_bind   FRT (minimal): supports FLP-mediated excision but not integration (Turan and Bode, 2011) FLP recombinase from the Saccharomyces cerevisiae 2μ plasmid
  17988..18487   +  promoter       PGK promoter: mouse phosphoglycerate kinase 1 promoter
  18499..18546   +  promoter       EM7 promoter: synthetic bacterial promoter&nbsp
  18565..19368   +  CDS            NeoR/KanR: aminoglycoside phosphotransferase from Tn5; aph(3')-II (or nptII); confers resistance to neomycin, kanamycin, and G418 (Geneticin®)
  19406..19630   +  polyA_signal   bGH poly(A) signal: bovine growth hormone polyadenylation signal
  19634..19655   +  promoter       SV40 promoter (fragment): SV40 enhancer and early promoter
  19688..19721   +  protein_bind   FRT (minimal): supports FLP-mediated excision but not integration (Turan and Bode, 2011) FLP recombinase from the Saccharomyces cerevisiae 2μ plasmid
  19729..19830   +  CDS            Cdh5 (fragment): CADH5_MOUSE - Experimental evidence at protein level: Swiss-Prot protein existence level 1. Cadherins are calcium-dependent cell adhesion proteins (By similarity). They preferentially interact with themselves in a homophilic manner in connecting cells; cadherins may thus contribute to the sorting of heterogeneous cell types (By similarity). This cadherin may play an important role in endothelial cell biology through control of the cohesion and organization of the intercellular junctions (PubMed:9220534, PubMed:20332120). It associates with alpha-catenin forming a link to the cytoskeleton (By s
  20377..20505   +  CDS            OR51A4 (fragment): O51A4_HUMAN - Experimental evidence at transcript level: Swiss-Prot protein existence level 2. Odorant receptor. From Homo sapiens (Human).
  21649..21777   +  CDS            OR51A4 (fragment): O51A4_HUMAN - Experimental evidence at transcript level: Swiss-Prot protein existence level 2. Odorant receptor. From Homo sapiens (Human).
  22355..23165   +  misc_feature   Rosa26 right arm: right homology arm from intron 1 of the mouse Rosa26 gene (Soriano, 1999)
  26013..26035   +  CDS            Azami-Green (fragment): Azami-Green fluorescent protein (Karasawa et al., 2003)
  26719..26778   -  misc_feature   MCS (fragment): pBluescript multiple cloning site
  26787..26805   -  promoter       T7 promoter: promoter for bacteriophage T7 RNA polymerase
  26813..26968   +  CDS            lacZα (fragment): LacZα fragment of β-galactosidase; lacZ fragment
  26973..27401   +  rep_origin     f1 ori (sequence partly withheld): f1 bacteriophage origin of replication; arrow indicates direction of (+) strand synthesis
