[The description below was written by a language model from this plasmid's Addgene catalogue record and pLannotate feature annotations shown in this document.]
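Description:
iChr2-Notch Mosaic (SO250) is a 27.4 kb mouse gene-targeting vector built on pBluescript KS and designed to knock a Cre-dependent multicolour mosaic cassette into the Rosa26 locus. In bacteria it is maintained through a ColE1/pUC-type origin with ampicillin resistance, and it retains the f1 origin and the T3/T7 and lacZα remnants of the backbone. The record lists it as low copy. Rosa26 intron 1 left and right homology arms flank the payload. For selection of targeted mammalian cells, a PGK/EM7-driven neomycin (G418) resistance cassette with a bGH polyadenylation signal sits between two minimal FRT sites, so it can be removed with FLP.

Expression is driven by a CAG-type promoter (CMV enhancer, chicken β-actin promoter, chimeric intron), placed after an adenovirus splice acceptor. Directly downstream lie three mutually incompatible sites in tandem, loxN, lox2272 and loxP, followed by a default cassette annotated as PhiYFP with an SV40 polyadenylation signal. A second copy of each lox variant precedes one of three successive units. The loxN copy precedes His-H2B-mCherry alone, the lox2272 copy precedes H2B-EGFP-V5 followed by a MAML1 fragment (the dominant-negative Maml1), and the loxP copy precedes HA-H2B-Cerulean followed by the Notch1 intracellular domain (NICD-PEST). Each unit ends in a WPRE and an SV40 poly(A). How the reporter and the Notch effector are linked within a unit is not annotated.

Because Cre recombines only matching site pairs, each cell stochastically undergoes one excision, which brings a single unit next to the promoter. The result is a mosaic of nuclear red control cells, green Notch loss-of-function cells and cyan Notch gain-of-function cells within the same tissue. Repeated, unidentified elements, spuriously annotated as olfactory receptor fragments, flank the cassette on both sides. The depositor notes sequence discrepancies with quality-control data that are said not to affect function.
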