Addgene plasmid #99752: iChr2-Notch Mosaic (SO250)
Purpose: Second generation Rosa26 gene targeting vector to induce a Cre-dependent mosaic of cells expressing different chromatin localized fluorescent proteins and Notch signalling genes
Depositing lab: Rui Benedito. Depositing organization: Centro Nacional de Investigaciones Cardiovasculares (CNIC). Publication: Dual ifgMosaic: A Versatile Method for Multispectral and Combinatorial Mosaic Gene-Function Analysis. Pontes-Quero S, Heredia L, Casquero-Garcia V, Fernandez-Chacon M, Luo W, Hermoso A, Bansal M, Garcia-Gonzalez I, Sanchez-Munoz MS, Perea JR, Galiana-Simal A, Rodriguez-Arabaolaza I, Del Olmo-Cabrera S, Rocha SF, Criado-Rodriguez LM, Giovinazzo G, Benedito R. Cell. 2017 Aug 10;170(4):800-814.e18. doi: 10.1016/j.cell.2017.07.031. PubMed 28802047.
Backbone
  Vector backbone: pBlueScript KS
  Total vector size (bp): 27430
  Vector type: Mammalian Expression, Mouse Targeting, Cre/Lox
  Selectable markers: Neomycin (select with G418)
Growth in bacteria
  Bacterial resistance: Ampicillin, 100 μg/mL
  Growth temperature: 30°C
  Growth strain: Stbl3
  Copy number: Low Copy
Gene/Insert
  Gene/Insert name: HIs-H2B-Cherry, H2B-EGFP-V5, HA-H2B-Cerulean, DN-Maml1, NICD-PEST
  Species: M. musculus (mouse), Synthetic
Terms and licenses: Academic/Nonprofit Terms; Industry Terms: Not Available to Industry
Depositor comments: Please note that several discrepancies were found between Addgene's quality control and the depositor's sequence. The depositor noted that these discrepancies do NOT affect plasmid function.
How to cite: iChr2-Notch Mosaic (SO250) was a gift from Rui Benedito (Addgene plasmid # 99752 ; http://n2t.net/addgene:99752 ; RRID:Addgene_99752)
