>Addgene plasmid #99752 | iChr2-Notch Mosaic (SO250) | addgene partial sequence | sequence record 194989 | Addgene Partial NGS Result
GGGGAGGGCTCGGGGGAGGGGCGCGGCGGCCCCCGGAGCGCCGGCGGCTGTCGAGGCGCGGCGAGCCGCA
GCCATTGCCTTTTATGGTAATCGTGCGAGAGGGCGCAGGGACTTCCTTTGTCCCAAATCTGTGCGGAGCC
GAAATCTGGGAGGCGCCGCCGCACCCCCTCTAGCGGGCGCGGGGCGAAGCGGTGCGGCGCCGGCAGGAAG
GAAATGGGCGGGGAGGGCCTTCGTGCGTCGCCGCGCCGCCGTCCCCTTCTCCCTCTCCAGCCTCGGGGCT
GTCCGCGGGGGGACGGCTGCCTTCGGGGGGGACGGGGCAGGGCGGGGTTCGGCTTCTGGCGTGTGACCGG
CGGCTCTAGAGCCTCTGCTAACCATGTTCATGCCTTCTTCTTTTTCCTACAGCTCCTGGGCAACGTGCTG
GTTATTGTGCTGTCTCATCATTTTGGCAAAGAATTCCTCGAGATAACTTCGTATAGTATACCTTATACGA
AGTTATCGAGCTCATAACTTCGTATAGGATACTTTATACGAAGTTATAACTCGAGATAACTTCGTATAGC
ATACATTATACGAAGTTATACCGGCAGATCTCGCCACCATGGTGAGTGTGATTACAGAGGCTAGCTTCAC
CATGGCTCCTAAGAAGAAGAGGAAGGTGATGAGCAGCGGCGCCCTGCTGTTCCACGGCAAGATCCCCTAC
GTGGTGGAGATGGAGGGCAATGTGGATGGCCACACCTTCAGCATCCGCGGCAAGGGCTACGGCGATGCCA
GCGTGGGCAAGGTGGATGCCCAGTTCATCTGCACCACAGGCGATGTGCCCGTGCCCTGGAGCACCCTGGT
GACCACCCTGACCGCAGGCGCCCAGTGCTTCGCCAAGTACGGCCCCGAGCTGAAGGATTTCTACAAGAGC
TGCATGCCCGATGGCTACGTGCAGGAGCGCACCATCACCTTCGAGGGTGATGGCAATTTCAAGACCCGCG
CCGAGGTGACCTTCGAGAATGGCAGCGTGTACAATCGCGTGAAGCTGAATGGCCAGGGCTTCAAGAAGGA
TGGCCACGTGCTGGGCAAGAATCTGGAGTTCAATTTCACCCCCCACTGCCTGTACATCTGGGGCGATCAG
GCCAATCACGGCCTGAAGAGCGCCTTCAAGATCTGCCACGAGATCACCGGCAGCAAGGGCGATTTCATCG
TGGCCGATCACACCCAGATGAATACCCCCATCGGCGGCGGCCCCGTGCACGTGCCCGAGTACCACCACAT
GAGCTACCACGTGAAGCTGAGCAAGGATGTGACCGATCACCGCGATAATATGAGCCTGAAGGAGACCGTG
CGCGCCGTGGATTGCCGCAAGACCTACCTGTGACGCTTAATTAGCTGAGCTTGGACTCCTGTTGATAGAT
CCAGTAATGACCTCAGAACTCCATCTGGCCGCGACTCTAGATCATAATCAGCCATACCACATTTGTAGAG
GTTTTACTTGCTTTAAAAAACCTCCCACACCTCCCCCTGAACCTGAAACATAAAATGAATGCAATTGTTG
TTGTTAACTTGTTTATTGCAGCTTATAATGGTTACAAATAAAGCAATAGCATCACAAATTTCACAAATAA
AGCATTTTTTTCACTGCATTCTAGTTGTGGTTTGTCCAAACTCATCAATGTATCTTAAGGCGAAGCTTAT
AACTTCGTATAGTATACCTTATACGAAGTTATCGGCGCGCCACCATGGCGCATCATCATCATCATCATCC
AGAGCCAGCGAAGTCTGCTCCCGCCCCGAAAAAGGGCTCCAAGAAGGCGGTGACTAAGGCGCAGAAGAAA
GGCGGCAAGAAGCGCAAGCGCAGCCGCAAGGAGAGCTATTCCATCTATGTCTACAAGGTTCTGAAGCAGG
TCCACCCTGACACCGGCATTTCGTCCAAGGCCATGGGCATCATGAATTCGTTTGTGAACGACATTTTCGA
GCGCATCGCAGGTGAGGCTTCCCGCCTGGCGCATTACAACAAGCGCTCGACCATCACCTCCAGGGAGATC
CAGACGGCCGTGCGCCTGCTGCTGCCTGGGGAGTTGGCCAAGCACGCCGTGTCCGAGGGTACTAAGGCCA
TCACCAAGTACACCAGCGCTAAGGATCCCCGGGTACCGGTAACCATGGTGAGCAAGGGCGAGGAGGATAA
CATGGCCATCATCAAGGAGTTCATGCGCTTCAAGGTGCACATGGAGGGCTCCGTGAACGGCCACGAGTTC
GAGATCGAGGGCGAGGGCGAGGGCCGCCCCTACGAGGGCACCCAGACCGCCAAGCTGAAGGTGACCAAGG
GTGGCCCCCTGCCCTTCGCCTGGGACATCCTGTCCCCTCAGTTCATGTACGGCTCCAAGGCCTACGTGAA
GCACCCCGCCGACATCCCCGACTACTTGAAGCTGTCCTTCCCCGAGGGCTTCAAGTGGGAGCGCGTGATG
AACTTCGAGGACGGCGGCGTGGTGACCGTGACCCAGGACTCCTCCCTGCAGGACGGCGAGTTCATCTACA
AGGTGAAGCTGCGCGGCACCAACTTCCCCTCCGACGGCCCCGTAATGCAGAAGAAGACCATGGGCTGGGA
GGCCTCCTCCGAGAGAATGTACCCCGAGGACGGCGCCCTGAAGGGCGAGATCAAGCAGAGGCTGAAGCTG
AAGGACGGCGGCCACTACGACGCTGAGGTCAAGACCACCTACAAGGCCAAGAAGCCCGTGCAGCTGCCCG
GCGCCTACAACGTCAACATCAAGTTGGACATCACCTCCCACAACGAGGACTACACCATCGTGGAACAGTA
CGAACGCGCCGAGGGCCGCCACTCCACTGGCGGCATGGACGAGCTGTACAAGTGAGGCGCGCCCCGCTAA
TCAACCTCTGGATTACAAAATTTGTGAAAGATTGACTGGTATTCTTAACTATGTTGCTCCTTTTACGCTA
TGTGGATACGCTGCTTTAATGCCTTTGTATCATGCTATTGCTTCCCGTATGGCTTTCATTTTCTCCTCCT
TGTATAAATCCTGGTTGCTGTCTCTTTATGAGGAGTTGTGGCCCGTTGTCAGGCAACGTGGCGTGGTGTG
CACTGTGTTTGCTGACGCAACCCCCACTGGTTGGGGCATTGCCACCACCTGTCAGCTCCTTTCCGGGACT
TTCGCTTTCCCCCTCCCTATTGCCACGGCGGAACTCATCGCCGCCTGCCTTGCCCGCTGCTGGACAGGGG
CTCGGCTGTTGGGCACTGACAATTCCGTGGTGTTGTCGGGGAAATCATCGTCCTTTCCTTGGCTGCTCGC
CTGTGTTGCCACCTGGATTCTGCGCGGGACGTCCTTCTGCTACGTCCCTTCGGCCCTCAATCCAGCGGAC
CTTCCTTCCCGCGGCCTGCTGCCGGCTCTGCGGCCTCTTCCGCGTCTTCGCCTTCGCCCTCAGACGAGTC
GGATCTCCCTTTGGGCCGCCTCCCCGCATCGATACCGTCGAGACTGCTGCACCAGATCATAATCAGCCAT
ACCACATTTGTAGAGGTTTTACTTGCTTTAAAAAACCTCCCACACCTCCCCCTGAACCTGAAACATAAAA
TGAATGCAATTGTTGTTGTTAACTTGTTTATTGCAGCTTATAATGGTTACAAATAAAGCAATAGCATCAC
AAATTTCACAAATAAAGCATTTTTTTCACTGCATTCTAGTTGTGGTTTGTCCAAACTCATCAATGTATCT
TAAGGCGTGGAGATCTATAACTTCGTATAGGATACTTTATACGAAGTTATCGGTACCGCCACCATGGCGC
CAGAGCCAGCGAAGTCTGCTCCCGCCCCGAAAAAGGGCTCCAAGAAGGCGGTGACTAAGGCGCAGAAGAA
AGGCGGCAAGAAGCGCAAGCGCAGCCGCAAGGAGAGCTATTCCATCTATGTCTACAAGGTTCTGAAGCAG
GTCCACCCTGACACCGGCATTTCGTCCAAGGCCATGGGCATCATGAACTCGTTTGTGAACGACATTTTCG
AGCGCATCGCAGGTGAGGCTTCCCGCCTGGCGCATTACAACAAGCGCTCGACCATCACCTCCAGGGAGAT
CCAGACGGCCGTGCGCCTGCTGCTGCCTGGGGAGTTGGCCAAGCACGCCGTGTCCGAGGGTACTAAGGCC
ATCACCAAGTACACCAGCGCTAAGGATCCCCGGGTACCGGTCGCCACCATGGTGAGCAAGGGCGAGGAGC
TGTTCACCGGGGTGGTGCCCATCCTGGTCGAGCTGGACGGCGACGTAAACGGCCACAAGTTCAGCGTGTC
CGGCGAGGGCGAGGGCGATGCCACCTACGGCAAGCTGACCCTGAAGTTCATCTGCACCACCGGCAAGCTG
CCCGTGCCCTGGCCCACCCTCGTGACCACCCTGACCTACGGCGTGCAGTGCTTCAGCCGCTACCCCGACC
ACATGAAGCAGCACGACTTCTTCAAGTCCGCCATGCCCGAAGGCTACGTCCAGGAGCGCACCATCTTCTT
CAAGGACGACGGCAACTACAAGACCCGCGCCGAGGTGAAGTTCGAGGGCGACACCCTGGTGAACCGCATC
GAGCTGAAGGGCATCGACTTCAAGGAGGACGGCAACATCCTGGGGCACAAGCTGGAGTACAACTACAACA
GCCACAACGTCTATATCATGGCCGACAAGCAGAAGAACGGCATCAAGGTGAACTTCAAGATCCGCCACAA
CATCGAGGACGGCAGCGTGCAGCTCGCCGACCACTACCAGCAGAACACCCCCATCGGCGACGGCCCCGTG
CTGCTGCCCGACAACCACTACCTGAGCACCCAGTCCGCCCTGAGCAAAGACCCCAACGAGAAGCGCGATC
ACATGGTCCTGCTGGAGTTCGTGACCGCCGCCGGGATCACTCTCGGCATGGACGAGCTGTACATTGGTAA
GCCTATCCCTAACCCTCTCCTCGGTCTCGATTCTACGGGCAGTGGAGAGGGCAGAGGAAGTCTGCTAACA
TGCGGTGACGTCGAGGAGAATCCTGGCCCAGAATTCCTACCCACCTGCCCCATGGCGGAGTTCGCGCTGC
CGCGGCACAGCGCGGTCATGGAGCGCCTCCGCCGCCGCATCGAACTGTGCCGGCGCCACCACAGCACCTG
TGAGGCCCGCTACGAGGCTGTGTCTCCCGAGCGCCTGGAGCTGGAGCGCCAGCACACCTTTGCCCTGCAC
CAGCGCTGCATCCAGGCCAAGGCCAAGCGCGCCGGCAAGCACTAACTCGAGGGCGCGCCCCGCTAATCAA
CCTCTGGATTACAAAATTTGTGAAAGATTGACTGGTATTCTTAACTATGTTGCTCCTTTTACGCTATGTG
GATACGCTGCTTTAATGCCTTTGTATCATGCTATTGCTTCCCGTATGGCTTTCATTTTCTCCTCCTTGTA
TAAATCCTGGTTGCTGTCTCTTTATGAGGAGTTGTGGCCCGTTGTCAGGCAACGTGGCGTGGTGTGCACT
GTGTTTGCTGACGCAACCCCCACTGGTTGGGGCATTGCCACCACCTGTCAGCTCCTTTCCGGGACTTTCG
CTTTCCCCCTCCCTATTGCCACGGCGGAACTCATCGCCGCCTGCCTTGCCCGCTGCTGGACAGGGGCTCG
GCTGTTGGGCACTGACAATTCCGTGGTGTTGTCGGGGAAATCATCGTCCTTTCCTTGGCTGCTCGCCTGT
GTTGCCACCTGGATTCTGCGCGGGACGTCCTTCTGCTACGTCCCTTCGGCCCTCAATCCAGCGGACCTTC
CTTCCCGCGGCCTGCTGCCGGCTCTGCGGCCTCTTCCGCGTCTTCGCCTTCGCCCTCAGACGAGTCGGAT
CTCCCTTTGGGCCGCCTCCCCGCATCGATACCGTCGAGACTGCTGCACCAGATCATAATCAGCCATACCA
CATTTGTAGAGGTTTTACTTGCTTTAAAAAACCTCCCACACCTCCCCCTGAACCTGAAACATAAAATGAA
TGCAATTGTTGTTGTTAACTTGTTTATTGCAGCTTATAATGGTTACAAATAAAGCAATAGCATCACAAAT
TTCACAAATAAAGCATTTTTTTCACTGCATTCTAGTTGTGGTTTGTCCAAACTCATCAATGTATCTTAAG
GCGTGGACTAGTATAACTTCGTATAGCATACATTATACGAAGTTATCGGCGCGCCACCATGGCGTATCCA
TATGACGTCCCAGACTATGCCCCAGAGCCAGCGAAGTCTGCTCCCGCCCCGAAAAAGGGCTCCAAGAAGG
CGGTGACTAAGGCGCAGAAGAAAGGCGGCAAGAAGCGCAAGCGCAGCCGCAAGGAGAGCTATTCCATCTA
TGTCTACAAGGTTCTGAAGCAGGTCCACCCTGACACCGGCATTTCGTCCAAGGCCATGGGCATCATGAAC
TCGTTTGTGAACGACATTTTCGAGCGCATCGCAGGTGAGGCTTCCCGCCTGGCGCATTACAACAAGCGCT
CGACCATCACCTCCAGGGAGATCCAGACGGCCGTGCGCCTGCTGCTGCCTGGGGAGTTGGCCAAGCACGC
CGTGTCCGAGGGTACTAAGGCCATCACCAAGTACACCAGCGCTAAGGATCCCCGGGTACCGGTCGCCACC
ATGGTGAGCAAGGGCGAGGAGCTGTTCACCGGGGTGGTGCCCATCCTGGTCGAGCTGGACGGCGACGTAA
ACGGCCACAAGTTCAGCGTGTCCGGCGAGGGCGAGGGCGATGCCACCTACGGCAAGCTGACCCTGAAGTT
CATCTGCACCACCGGCAAGCTGCCCGTGCCCTGGCCCACCCTCGTGACCACCCTGACCTGGGGCGTGCAG
TGCTTCGCCCGCTACCCCGACCACATGAAGCAGCACGACTTCTTCAAGTCCGCCATGCCCGAAGGCTACG
TCCAGGAGCGCACCATCTTCTTCAAGGACGACGGCAACTACAAGACCCGCGCCGAGGTGAAGTTCGAGGG
CGACACCCTGGTGAACCGCATCGAGCTGAAGGGCATCGACTTCAAGGAGGACGGCAACATCCTGGGGCAC
AAGCTGGAGTACAACGCCATCAGCGACAACGTCTATATCACCGCCGACAAGCAGAAGAACGGCATCAAGG
CCAACTTCAAGATCCGCCACAACATCGAGGACGGCAGCGTGCAGCTCGCCGACCACTACCAGCAGAACAC
CCCCATCGGCGACGGCCCCGTGCTGCTGCCCGACAACCACTACCTGAGCACCCAGTCCAAGCTGAGCAAA
GACCCCAACGAGAAGCGCGATCACATGGTCCTGCTGGAGTTCGTGACCGCCGCCGGGATCACTCTCGGCA
TGGACGAGCTGTACAAGGGCAGTGGAGAGGGCAGAGGAAGTCTGCTAACATGCGGTGACGTCGAGGAGAA
TCCTGGCCCAGAATTCCCTGAGGGCTTCAAAGTGTCTGAGGCCAGCAAGAAGAAGCGGCGGGAGCCCCTC
GGCGAGGACTCCGTGGGCCTCAAGCCCCTGAAGAACGCTTCAGACGGTGCCCTCATGGACGACAACCAGA
ATGAGTGGGGGGACGAGGACCTGGAGACCAAGAAGTTCCGGTTCGAGGAGCCCGTGGTTCTGCCTGACCT
GGACGACCAGACAGACCACCGGCAGTGGACTCAGCAGCACCTGGATGCCGCTGACCTGCGCATGTCTGCC
ATGGCCCCCACACCGCCCCAGGGTGAGGTTGACGCCGACTGCATGGACGTCAATGTCCGCGGGCCTGATG
GCTTCACCCCGCTCATGATCGCCTCCTGCAGCGGGGGCGGCCTGGAGACGGGCAACAGCGAGGAAGAGGA
GGACGCGCCGGCCGTCATCTCCGACTTCATCTACCAGGGCGCCAGCCTGCACAACCAGACAGACCGCACG
GGCGAGACCGCCTTGCACCTGGCCGCCCGCTACTCACGCTCTGATGCCGCCAAGCGCCTGCTGGAGGCCA
GCGCAGATGCCAACATCCAGGACAACATGGGCCGCACCCCGCTGCATGCGGCTGTGTCTGCCGACGCACA
AGGTGTCTTCCAGATCCTGATCCGGAACCGAGCCACAGACCTGGATGCCCGCATGCATGATGGCACGACG
CCACTGATCCTGGCTGCCCGCCTGGCCGTGGAGGGCATGCTGGAGGACCTCATCAACTCACACGCCGACG
TCAACGCCGTAGATGACCTGGGCAAGTCCGCCCTGCACTGGGCCGCCGCCGTGAACAATGTGGATGCCGC
AGTTGTGCTCCTGAAGAACGGGGCTAACAAAGATATGCAGAACAACAGGGAGGAGACACCCCTGTTTCTG
GCCGCCCGGGAGGGCAGCTACGAGACCGCCAAGGTGCTGCTGGACCACTTTGCCAACCGGGACATCACGG
ATCATATGGACCGCCTGCCGCGCGACATCGCACAGGAGCGCATGCATCACGACATCGTGAGGCTGCTGGA
CGAGTACAACCTGGTGCGCAGCCCGCAGCTGCACGGAGCCCCGCTGGGGGGCACGCCCACCCTGTCGCCC
CCGCTCTGCTCGCCCAACGGCTACCTGGGCAGCCTCAAGCCCGGCGTGCAGGGCAAGAAGGTCCGCAAGC
CCAGCAGCAAAGGCCTGGCCTGTGGAAGCAAGGAGGCCAAGGACCTCAAGGCACGGAGGAAGAAGTCCCA
GGATGGCAAGGGCTGCCTGCTGGACAGCTCCGGCATGCTCTCGCCCGTGGACTCCCTGGAGTCACCCCAT
GGCTACCTGTCAGACGTGGCCTCGCCGCCACTGCTGCCCTCCCCGTTCCAGCAGTCTCCGTCCGTGCCCC
TCAACCACCTGCCTGGGATGCCCGACACCCACCTGGGCATCGGGCACCTGAACGTGGCGGCCAAGCCCGA
GATGGCGGCGCTGGGTGGGGGCGGCCGGCTGGCCTTTGAGACTGGCCCACCTCGTCTCTCCCACCTGCCT
GTGGCCTCTGGCACCAGCACCGTCCTGGGCTCCAGCAGCGGAGGGGCCCTGAATTTCACTGTGGGCGGGT
CCACCAGTTTGAATGGTCAATGCGAGTGGCTGTCCCGGCTGCAGAGCGGCATGGTGCCGAACCAATACAA
CCCTCTGCGGGGGAGTGTGGCACCAGGCCCCCTGAGCACACAGGCCCCCTCCCTGCAGCATGGCATGGTA
GGCCCGCTGCACAGTAGCCTTGCTGCCAGCGCCCTGTCCCAGATGATGAGCTACCAGGGCCTGCCCAGCA
CCCGGCTGGCCACCCAGCCTCACCTGGTGCAGACCCAGCAGGTGCAGCCACAAAACTTACAGATGCAGCA
GCAGAACCTGCAGCCAGCAAACATCCAGCAGCAGCAAAGCCTGCAGCCGCCACCACCACCACCACAGCCG
CACCTTGGCGTGAGCTCAGCAGCCAGCGGCCACCTGGGCCGGAGCTTCCTGAGTGGAGAGCCGAGCCAGG
CAGACGTGCAGCCACTGGGCCCCAGCAGCCTGGCGGTGCACACTATTCTGCCCCAGGAGAGCCCCGCCCT
GCCCACGTCGCTGCCATCCTCGCTGGTCCCACCCGTGACCGCAGCCCAGTTCCTGACGCCCCCCTCGCAG
CACAGCTACTCCTCGCCTGTGGACAACACCCCCAGCCACCAGCTACAGGTGCCTGAGCACCCCTTCCTGA
CCCCTTCGCCGGAGTCGCCCGACCAATGGTCGTCCTCGTCGCCGCACTCTAATGTGTCTGACTGGTCTGA
GGGCGTGTCGTCGCCCCCGCCCTCCATGCAGTCCCAGATCGCGCGCATCCCGGAGGCCTTCAAGGACTAC
AAGGATGACGATGACAAATAAGGCGCGCCCCGCTAATCAACCTCTGGATTACAAAATTTGTGAAAGATTG
ACTGGTATTCTTAACTATGTTGCTCCTTTTACGCTATGTGGATACGCTGCTTTAATGCCTTTGTATCATG
CTATTGCTTCCCGTATGGCTTTCATTTTCTCCTCCTTGTATAAATCCTGGTTGCTGTCTCTTTATGAGGA
GTTGTGGCCCGTTGTCAGGCAACGTGGCGTGGTGTGCACTGTGTTTGCTGACGCAACCCCCACTGGTTGG
GGCATTGCCACCACCTGTCAGCTCCTTTCCGGGACTTTCGCTTTCCCCCTCCCTATTGCCACGGCGGAAC
TCATCGCCGCCTGCCTTGCCCGCTGCTGGACAGGGGCTCGGCTGTTGGGCACTGACAATTCCGTGGTGTT
GTCGGGGAAATCATCGTCCTTTCCTTGGCTGCTCGCCTGTGTTGCCACCTGGATTCTGCGCGGGACGTCC
TTCTGCTACGTCCCTTCGGCCCTCAATCCAGCGGACCTTCCTTCCCGCGGCCTGCTGCCGGCTCTGCGGC
CTCTTCCGCGTCTTCGCCTTCGCCCTCAGACGAGTCGGATCTCCCTTTGGGCCGCCTCCCCGCATCGATA
CCGTCGAGACTGCTGCACCAGATCATAATCAGCCATACCACATTTGTAGAGGTTTTACTTGCTTTAAAAA
ACCTCCCACACCTCCCCCTGAACCTGAAACATAAAATGAATGCAATTGTTGTTGTTAACTTGTTTATTGC
AGCTTATAATGGTTACAAATAAAGCAATAGCATCACAAATTTCACAAATAAAGCATTTTTTTCACTGCAT
TCTAGTTGTGGTTTGTCCAAACTCATCAATGTATCTTAAGGCGTGGCGGCCGCAGCATAGGGATCCCCGA
ATTCCGAAGTTCCTATTCTCTAGAAAGTATAGGAACTTCAGGTCTGAAGAGGAGTTTACGTCCAGCCAAG
CTAGCTTGGCTGCAGGTCGTCGAAATTCTACCGGGTAGGGGAGGCGCTTTTCCCAAGGCAGTCTGGAGCA
TGCGCTTTAGCAGCCCCGCTGGGCACTTGGCGCTACACAAGTGGCCTCTGGCCTCGCACACATTCCACAT
CCACCGGTAGGCGCCAACCGGCTCCGTTCTTTGGTGGCCCCTTCGCGCCACCTTCTACTCCTCCCCTAGT
CAGGAAGTTCCCCCCCGCCCCGCAGCTCGCGTCGTGCAGGACGTGACAAATGGAAGTAGCACGTCTCACT
AGTCTCGTGCAGATGGACAGCACCGCTGAGCAATGGAAGCGGGTAGGCCTTTGGGGCAGCGGCCAATAGC
AGCTTTGCTCCTTCGCTTTCTGGGCTCAGAGGCTGGGAAGGGGTGGGTCCGGGGGCGGGCTCAGGGGCGG
GCTCAGGGGCGGGGCGGGCGCCCGAAGGTCCTCCGGAGGCCCGGCATTCTGCACGCTTCAAAAGCGCACG
TCTGCCGCGCTGTTCTCCTCTTCCTCATCTCCGGGCCTTTCGACCTGCAGCCTGTTGACAATTAATCATC
GGCATAGTATATCGGCATAGTATAATACGACAAGGTGAGGAACTAAACCATGGGATCGGCCATTGAACAA
GATGGATTGCACGCAGGTTCTCCGGCCGCTTGGGTGGAGAGGCTATTCGGCTATGACTGGGCACAACAGA
CAATCGGCTGCTCTGATGCCGCCGTGTTCCGGCTGTCAGCGCAGGGGCGCCCGGTTCTTTTTGTCAAGAC
CGACCTGTCCGGTGCCCTGAATGAACTGCAGGACGAGGCAGCGCGGCTATCGTGGCTGGCCACGACGGGC
GTTCCTTGCGCAGCTGTGCTCGACGTTGTCACTGAAGCGGGAAGGGACTGGCTGCTATTGGGCGAAGTGC
CGGGGCAGGATCTCCTGTCATCTCACCTTGCTCCTGCCGAGAAAGTATCCATCATGGCTGATGCAATGCG
GCGGCTGCATACGCTTGATCCGGCTACCTGCCCATTCGACCACCAAGCGAAACATCGCATCGAGCGAGCA
CGTACTCGGATGGAAGCCGGTCTTGTCGATCAGGATGATCTGGACGAAGAGCATCAGGGGCTCGCGCCAG
CCGAACTGTTCGCCAGGCTCAAGGCGCGCATGCCCGACGGCGATGATCTCGTCGTGACCCATGGCGATGC
CTGCTTGCCGAATATCATGGTGGAAAATGGCCGCTTTTCTGGATTCATCGACTGTGGCCGGCTGGGTGTG
GCGGACCGCTATCAGGACATAGCGTTGGCTACCCGTGATATTGCTGAAGAGCTTGGCGGCGAATGGGCTG
ACCGCTTCCTCGTGCTTTACGGTATCGCCGCTCCCGATTCGCAGCGCATCGCCTTCTATCGCCTTCTTGA
CGAGTTCTTCTGAGGGGATCAATTCTCTAGAGCTCGCTGATCAGCCTCGACTGTGCCTTCTAGTTGCCAG
CCATCTGTTGTTTGCCCCTCCCCCGTGCCTTCCTTGACCCTGGAAGGTGCCACTCCCACTGTCCTTTCCT
AATAAAATGAGGAAATTGCATCGCATTGTCTGAGTAGGTGTCATTCTATTCTGGGGGGTGGGGTGGGGCA
GGACAGCAAGGGGGAGGATTGGGAAGACAATAGCAGGCATGCTGGGGATGCGGTGGGCTCTATGGCTTCT
GAGGCGGAAAGAACCAGCTGGGGCTCGACTAGAGCTTGCGGAACCCTTCGTTGAAGTTCCTATTCTCTAG
AAAGTATAGGAACTTCAGTCGACGTGCTCCAAGGAGAGTTTGCTGGCAAGATCTTCGGGGTCGATGCTAA
CACAGGGAATGTGCTTGCCTATGAGAGGCTAGACCGGGAGAAAGTCTCTGAGTATCGTCGACAATTCGAG
CTCGCTAGAGCCCCATCCTCACTGGATGAGAGATAATGGCCTTACGTTGTGCCAGGGGAGGGTCGGGCTG
GATTTAGCAAGATTTACCTTCTCCAAAGAGCGGTGCTGCAGTGGCACAGCTGCCCACGGAGGTGGGGGGG
TCACCGTCCCTGGAGGTGATGAAGAACTGTGGGGATGTGGCACTGAGGGACATGGCCAGTGGGCACGGTG
GGTGGGTTGGGGTTGGTCTTGGGGATCTTGGAGGGCTTTTCCAGCCTTCATGATTTGACGATTGTATGAA
CATCTACATGGCAATTCTCCAGCTGCCTGTCCCAGTCCTACTGACCCAGCTGTATCTCTCCAGGCAAGCT
CTTCCACCCCTTCTGCTTGCATCCAGACACCATCAAACATGCAGGCTCAGACACAGGGACCAGCAGTGTC
TGTGGCCTTTTTGTGCTCCTCTCCATGCTGGGTTTTAACTTGCTCTTTGTCCTTCTATCCTATCTTCTTA
TCCTTAAGGCTGTTCTGAACGCTGTGACTTGGAGAGTGTCCCAGAGCCCTCAACACCTGCATGTCCCACG
TCCATGCTGTCCTGCACTTCCTTATCCCCAAGATCTGCCTCTCCGTGATGCACTGAATTGGCAAACATGT
GTCACCCCAGACCAACAATGTCACAGCAAACTCCCCCTTGATAGGACAAGGGGGAATGGCTTTACACTGA
GACAGGGGAGGTTTGGGTTGGATATGAGGAGGCAGTTTTTCCCCCAGAGGGTGGTGACGCACTGAACAGG
TTGCCCAAGGAGGCTGTGGATGCCCCATCCCTGCAGGCATTCAAGGCCAGGCTGGATGTGGCTCTGGGCA
GCCTGGGCTGCTGGTTGATGACCCTGCACATAGCAGGGGGTTGGATCTGGATGAGCACTGTGCTCCTTTG
CAACCCAGGCCGTTCTATGATTCTGTCATTCTAAATCTCTCTTTCAGCCTAAAGCTTTTTCCCCGTATCC
CCCCAGGTGTCTGCAGGCTCAAAGAGCAGCGAGAAGCGTTCAGAGGAAAGCGATCCCGTGCCACCTTCCC
CGTGCCCGGGCTGTCCCCGCACGCTGCCGGCTCGGGGATGCGGGGGGAGCGCCGGACCGGAGCGGAGCCC
CGGGCGGCTCGCTGCTGCCCCCTAGCGGGGGCGGGGCGGAGCCCCGGGCGGCTCGCTGCTGCCCCCTAGC
GGGGGAGGGACGTAATTACATCCCTGGGGGCTTTGGGGGGGGGCTGTCCCTCTAGCGAGCTCGGTACCCA
GAGCCCCATCCTCACTGACTCCGTCCTGGAGTTGGATGAGAGATAATGGCCTTACGTTGTGCCAGGGGAG
GGTCGGGCTGGATTTAGCAAGATTTACCTTCTCCAAAGAGCGGTGCTGCAGTGGCACAGCTGCCCACGGA
GGTGGGGGGGTCACCGTCCCTGGAGGTGATGAAGAACTGTGGGGATGTGGCACTGAGGGACATGGCCAGT
GGGCACGGTGGGTGGGTTGGGGTTGGTCTTGGGGATCTTGGAGGGCTTTTCCAGCCTTCATGATTTGACG
ATTGTATGAACATCTACATGGCAATTCTCCAGCTGCCTGTCCCAGTCCTACTGACCCAGCTGTATCTCTC
CAGGCAAGCTCTTCCACCCCTTCTGCTTGCATCCAGACACCATCAAACATGCAGGCTCAGACACAGGGAC
CAGCAGTGTCTGTGGCCTTTTTGTGCTCCTCTCCATGCTGGGTTTTAACTTGCTCTTTGTCCTTCTATCC
TATCTTCTTATCCTTAAGGCTGTTCTGAACGCTGTGACTTGGAGAGTGTCCCAGAGCCCTCAACACCTGC
ATGTCCCACGTCCATGCTGTCCTGCACTTCCTTATCCCCAAGATCTGCCTCTCCGTGATGCACTGAATTG
GCAAACATGTGTCACCCCAGACCAACAATGTCACAGCAAACTCCCCCTTGATAGGACAAGGGGGAATGGC
TTTACACTGAGACAGGGGAGGTTTGGGTTGGATATGAGGAGGCAGTTTTTCCCCCAGAGGGTGGTGACGC
ACTGAACAGGTTGCCCAAGGAGGCTGTGGATGCCCCATCCCTGCAGGCATTCAAGGCCAGGCTGGATGTG
GCTCTGGGCAGCCTGGGCTGCTGGTTGATGACCCTGCACATAGCAGGGGGTTGGATCTGGATGAGCACTG
TGCTCCTTTGCAACCCAGGCCGTTCTATGATTCTGTCATTCTAAATCTCTCTTTCAGCCTAAAGCTTTTT
CCCCGTATCCCCCCAGGTGTCTGCAGGCTCAAAGAGCAGCGAGAAGCGTTCAGAGGAAAGCGATCCCGTG
CCACCTTCCCCGTGCCCGGGCTGTCCCCGCACGCTGCCGGCTCGGGGATGCGGGGGGAGCGCCGGACCGG
AGCGGAGCCCCGGGCGGCTCGCTGCTGCCCCCTAGCGGGGGAGGGACGTAATTACATCCCTGGGGGCTTT
GGGGGGGGGCTGTCCCTCTAGGGGTACCCGGGGATCTTAATTAACGGCGGCGGAGTATCGAATTCGCTAG
AAGATGGGCGGGAGTCTTCTGGGCAGGCTTAAAGGCTAACCTGGTGTGTGGGCGTTGTCCTGCAGGGGAA
TTGAACAGGTGTAAAATTGGAGGGACAAGACTTCCCACAGATTTTCGGTTTTGTCGGGAAGTTTTTTAAT
AGGGGCAAATAAGGAAAATGGGAGGATAGGTAGTCATCTGGGGTTTTATGCAGCAAAACTACAGGTTATT
ATTGCTTGTGATCCGCCTCGGAGTATTTTCCATCGAGGTAGATTAAAGACATGCTCACCCGAGTTTTATA
CTCTCCTGCTTGAGATCCTTACTACAGTATGAAATTACAGTGTCGCGAGTTAGACTATGTAAGCAGAATT
TTAATCATTTTTAAAGAGCCCAGTACTTCATATCCATTTCTCCCGCTCCTTCTGCAGCCTTATCAAAAGG
TATTTTAGAACACTCATTTTAGCCCCATTTTCATTTATTATACTGGCTTATCCAACCCCTAGACAGAGCA
TTGGCATTTTCCCTTTCCTGATCTTAGAAGTCTGATGACTCATGAAACCAGACAGATTAGTTACATACAC
CACAAATCGAGGCTGTAGCTGGGGCCTCAACACTGCAGTTCTTTTATAACTCCTTAGTACACTTTTTGTT
GATCCTTTGCCTTGATCCTTAATTTTCAGTGTCTATCACCTCTCCCGTCAGGTGGTGTTCCACATTTGGG
CCTATTCTCAGTCCAGGGAGTTTTACAACAATAGATGTATTGAGAATCCAACCTAAAGCTTAACTTTCCA
CTCCCATGAATGCCTCTCTCCTTTTTCTCCATTTATAAACTGAGCTATTAACCATTAATGGTTTCCAGGT
GGATGTCTCCTCCCCCAATATTACCTGATGTATCTTACATATTGCCAGGCTGATATTTTAAGACATTAAA
AGGTATATTTCATTATTGAGCCACATGGTATTGATTACTGCTTACTAAAATTTTGTCATTGTACACATCT
GTAAAAGGTGGTTCCTTTTGGAATGCAAAGTTCAGGTGTTTGTTGTCTTTCCTGACCTAAGGTCTTGTGA
GCTTGTATTTTTTCTATTTAAGCAGTGCTTTCTCTTGGACTGGCTTGACTCATGGCATTCTACACGTTAT
TGCTGGTCTAAATGTGATTTTGCCAAGCTTCTTCAGGACCTATAATTTTGCTTGACTTGTAGCCAAACAC
AAGTAAAATGATTAAGCAACAAATGTATTTGTGAAGCTTGGTTTTTAGGTTGTTGTGTTGTGTGTGCTTG
TGCTCTATAATAATACTATCCAGGGGCTGGAGAGGTGGCTCGGAGTTCAAGAGCACAGACTGCTCTTCCA
GAAGTCCTGAGTTCAATTCCCAGCAACCACATGGTGGCTCACAACCATCTGTAATGGGATCTGATGCCCT
CTTCTGGTGTGTCTGAAGACCACAAGTGTATTCACATTAAATAAATAAATCCTCCTTCTTCTTCTTTTTT
TTTTTTTTAAAGAGAATACTGTCTCCAGTAGAATTTACTGAAGTAATGAAATACTTTGTGTTTGTTCCAA
TATGGTAGCCAATAATCAAATTACTCTTTAAGCACTGGAAATGTTACCAAGGAACTAATTTTTATTTGAA
GTGTAACTGTGGACAGAGGAGCCATAACTGCAGACTTGTGGGATACAGAAGACCAATGCAGACTTTAATG
TCTTTTCTCTTACACTAAGCAATAAAGAAATAAAAATTGAACTTCTAGTATCCTATTTGTTTAAACTGCT
AGCTTTACTTAACTTTTGTGCTTCATCTATACAAAGCTGAAAGCTAAGTCTGCAGCCATTACTAAACATG
AAAGCAAGTAATGATAATTTTGGATTTCAAAAATGTAGGGCCAGAGTTTAGCCAGCCAGTGGTGGTGCTT
GCCTTTATGCCTTTAATCCCAGCACTCTGGAGGCAGAGACAGGCAGATCTCTGAGTTTGAGCCCAGCCTG
GTCTACACATCAAGTTCTATCTAGGATAGCCAGGAATACACACAGAAACCCTGTTGGGGAGGGGGGCTCT
GAGATTTCATAAAATTATAATTGAAGCATTCCCTAATGAGCCACTATGGATGTGGCTAAATCCGTCTACC
TTTCTGATGAGATTTGGGTATTATTTTTTCTGTCTCTGCTGTTGGTTGGGTCTTTTGACACTGTGGGCTT
TCTTTAAAGCCTCCTTCCTGCCATGTGGTCTCTTGTTTGCTACTAACTTCCCATGGCTTAAATGGCATGG
CTTTTTGCCTTCTAAGGGCAGCTGCTGAGATTTGCAGCCTGATTTCCAGGGTGGGGTTGGGAAATCTTTC
AAACACTAAAATTGTCCTTTAATTTTTTTTTTAAAAAATGGGTTATATAATAAACCTCATAAAATAGTTA
TGAGGAGTGAGGTGGACTAATATTAAATGAGTCCCTCCCCTATAAAAGAGCTATTAAGGCTTTTTGTCTT
ATACTTAACTTTTTTTTTAAATGTGGTATCTTTAGAACCAAGGGTCTTAGAGTTTTAGTATACAGAAACT
GTTGCATCGCTTAATCAGATTTTCTAGTTTCAAATCCAGAGAATCCAAATTCTTCACAGCCAAAGTCAAA
TTAAGAATTTCTGACTTTTAATGTTAATTTGCTTACTGTGAATATAAAAATGATAGCTTTTCCTGAGGCA
GGGTCTCACTATGTATCTCTGCCTGATCTGCAACAAGATATGTAGACTAAAGTTCTGCCTGCTTTTGTCT
CCTGAATACTAAGGTTAAAATGTAGTAATACTTTTGGAACTTGCAGGTCAGATTCTTTTATAGGGGACAC
ACTAAGGGAGCTTGGGTGATAGTTGGTAAAATGTGTTTCAAGTGATGAAAACTTGAATTATTATCACCGC
AACCTACTTTTTAAAAAAAAAAGCCAGGCCTGTTAGAGCATGCTTAAGGGATCCCTAGGACTTGCTGAGC
ACACAAGAGTAGTTACTTGGCAGGCTCCTGGTGAGAGCATATTTCAAAAAACAAGGCAGACAACCAAGAA
ACTACAGTTAAGGTTACCTGTCTTTAAACCATCTGCATATACACAGGGATATTAAAATATTCCAAATAAT
ATTTCATTCAAGTTTTCCCCCATCAAATTGGGACATGGATTTCTCCGGTGAATAGGCAGAGTTGGAAACT
AAACAAATGTTGGTTTTGTGATTTGTGAAATTGTTTTCAAGTGATAGTTAAAGCCCATGAGATACAGAAC
AAAGCTGCTATTTCGAGGTCTCTTGGTTTATACTCAGAAGCACTTCTTTGGGTTTCCCTGCACTATCCTG
ATCATGTGCTAGGCCTACCTTAGGCTGATTGTTGTTCAAATAAACTTAAGTTTCCTGTCAGGTGATGTCA
TATGATTTCATATATCAAGGCAAAACATGTTATATATGTTAAACATTTGTACTTAATGTGAAAGTTAGGT
CTTTGTGGGTTTGATTTTTAATTTTCAAAACCTGAGCTAAATAAGTCATTTTTACATGTCTTACATTTGG
TGGAATTGTATAATTGTGGTTTGCAGGCAAGACTCTCTGACCTAGTAACCCTACCTATAGAGCACTTTGC
TGGGTCACAAGTCTAGGAGTCAAGCATTTCACCTTGAAGTTGAGACGTTTTGTTAGTGTATACTAGTTTA
TATGTTGGAGGACATGTTTATCCAGAAGATATTCAGGACTATTTTTGACTGGGCTAAGGAATTGATTCTG
ATTAGCACTGTTAGTGAGCATTGAGTGGCCTTTAGGCTTGAATTGGAGTCACTTGTATATCTCAAATAAT
GCTGGCCTTTTTTAAAAAGCCCTTGTTCTTTATCACCCTGTTTTCTACATAATTTTTGTTCAAAGAAATA
CTTGTTTGGATCTCCTTTTGACAACAATAGCATGTTTTCAAGCCATATTTTTTTTCCTTTTTTTTTTTTT
TTTTGGTTTTTCGAGACAGGGTTTCTCTGTATAGCCCTGGCTGTCCTGGAACTCACTTTGTAGACCAGGC
TGGCCTCGAACTCAGAAATCCGCCTGCCTCTGCCTCCTGAGTGCCGGGATTAAAGGCGTGCACCACCACG
CCTGGCTAAGTTGGATATTTTGTTATATAACTATAACCAATACTAACTCCACTGGGTGGATTTTTAATTC
AGTCAGTAGTCTTAAGTGGTCTTTATTGGCCCTTCATTAAAATCTACTGTTCACTCTAACAGAGGCTGTT
GGTACTAGTGGCACTTAAGCAACTTCCTACGGATATACTAGCAGATTAAGGGTCAGGGATAGAAACTAGT
CTAGCGTTTTGTATACCTACCAGCTTTATACTACCTTGTTCTGATAGAAATATTTCAGGACATCTAGCTT
ATCGATACCGTCGACGTTCGAACACGTGGAATTCCTGCAGCCCGGGGGATCCACTAGTTCTAGAGCGGCC
GCCACCGCGGTGGAGCTCCAATTCGCCCTATAGTGAGTCGTATTACGCGCGCTCACTGGCCGTCGTTTTA
CAACGTCGTGACTGGGAAAACCCTGGCGTTACCCAACTTAATCGCCTTGCAGCACATCCCCCTTTCGCCA
GCTGGCGTAATAGCGAAGAGGCCCGCACCGATCGCCCTTCCCAACAGTTGCGCAGCCTGAATGGCGAATG
GG
[124 nt withheld, positions 19743-19866]
C
[91 nt withheld, positions 19868-19958]
A
[49 nt withheld, positions 19960-20008]
CCTTTGACGTTGGAGTCCACGTTCTTT
[37 nt withheld, positions 20036-20072]
ACCCTATCTCGGTCTATTCTTTTGATTTATAAGGGATTTTGCCGATTTCGGCCTATTGGTTAAAAAATGA
GCTGATTTAACAAAAATTTAACGCGAATTTTAACAAAATATTAACGCTTACAATTTCCATTCGCCATTCA
GGCTGCGCAACTGTTGGGAAGGGCGATCGGTGCGGGCCTCTTCGCTATTACGCCAGCTGGCGAAAGGGGG
ATGTGCTGCAAGGCGATTAAGTTGGGTAACGCCAGGGTTTTCCCAGTCACGACGTTGTAAAACGACGGCC
AGTGAGCGCGCGTAATACGACTCACTATAGGGCGAATTGGAGCTCCACCGCGGTGGCGGCCGCTCTAGAA
CTAGTGGATCCCCCG
